>Addgene plasmid #188604 | pSC5GGv2 | addgene full sequence | sequence record 399591 | Addgene NGS Result
CGGCGAGTGCGGGGGTTCCAAGGGGGCAGCGCCACCTTGGGCAAGGCCGAAGGCCGCGCAGTCGATCAAC
AAGCCCCGGAGGGGCCACTTTTTGCCGGAGGGGGAGCCGCGCCGAAGGCGTGGGGGAACCCCGCAGGGGT
GCCCTTCTTTGGGCACCAAAGAACTAGATATAGGGCGAAATGCGAAAGACTTAAAAATCAACAACTTAAA
AAAGGGGGGTACGCAACAGCTCATTGCGGCACCCCCCGCAATAGCTCATTGCGTAGGTTAAAGAAAATCT
GTAATTGACTGCCACTTTTACGCAACGCATAATTGTTGTCGCGCTGCCGAAAAGTTGCAGCTGATTGCGC
ATGGTGCCGCAACCGTGCGGCACCCCTACCGCATGGAGATAAGCATGGCCACGCAGTCCAGAGAAATCGG
CATTCAAGCCAAGAACAAGCCCGGTCACTGGGTGCAAACGGAACGCAAAGCGCATGAGGCGTGGGCCGGG
CTTATTGCGAGGAAACCCACGGCGGCAATGCTGCTGCATCACCTCGTGGCGCAGATGGGCCACCAGAACG
CCGTGGTGGTCAGCCAGAAGACACTTTCCAAGCTCATCGGACGTTCTTTGCGGACGGTCCAATACGCAGT
CAAGGACTTGGTGGCCGAGCGCTGGATCTCCGTCGTGAAGCTCAACGGCCCCGGCACCGTGTCGGCCTAC
GTGGTCAATGACCGCGTGGCGTGGGGCCAGCCCCGCGACCAGTTGCGCCTGTCGGTGTTCAGTGCCGCCG
TGGTGGTTGATCACGACGACCAGGACGAATCGCTGTTGGGGCATGGCGACCTGCGCCGCATCCCGACCCT
GTATCCGGGCGAGCAGCAACTACCGACCGGCCCCGGCGAGGAGCCGCCCAGCCAGCCCGGCATTCCGGGC
ATGGAACCAGACCTGCCAGCCTTGACCGAAACGGAGGAATGGGAACGGCGCGGGCAGCAGCGCCTGCCGA
TGCCCGATGAGCCGTGTTTTCTGGACGATGGCGAGCCGTTGGAGCCGCCGACACGGGTCACGCTGCCGCG
CCGGTAGCACTTGGGTTGCGCAGCAACCCGTAAGTGCGCTGTTCCAGACTATCGGCTGTAGCCGCCTCGC
CGCCCTATACCTTGTCTGCCTCCCCGCGTTGCGTCGCGGTGCATGGAGCCGGGCCACCTCGACCTGAATG
GAAGCCGGCGGCACCTCGCTAACGGATTCACCGTTTTTATCAGGCTCTGGGAGGCAGAATAAATGATCAT
ATCGTCAATTATTACCTCCACGGGGAGAGCCTGAGCAAACTGGCCTCAGGCATTTGAGAAGCACACGGTC
ACACTGCTTCCGGTAGTCAATAAACCGGTAAACCAGCAATAGACATAAGCGGCTATTTAACGACCCTGCC
CTGAACCGACGACCGGGTCGAATTTGCTTTCGAATTTCTGCCATTCATCCGCTTATTATCACTTATTCAG
GCGTAGCACCAGGCGTTTAACTTAATTAATAAGAGCTTGGTGAGCGCTAGGAGTCACTGCCAGGTATCGT
TTGAACACGGCATTAGTCAGGGAAGTCATAACACAGTCCTTTCCCGCAATTTTCTTTTTCTATTACTCTT
GGCCTCCTCTAGTACACTCTATATTTTTTTATGCCTCGGTAATGATTTTCATTTTTTTTTTTTCCACCTA
GCGGATGACTCTTTTTTTTTCTTAGCGATTGGCATTATCACATAATGAATTATACATTATATAAAGTAAT
GTGATTTCTTCGAAGAATATACTAAAAAATGAGCAGGCAAGATAAACGAAGGCAAAGATGACAGAGCAGA
AAGCCCTAGTAAAGCGTATTACAAATGAAACCAAGATTCAGATTGCGATCTCTTTAAAGGGTGGTCCCCT
AGCGATAGAGCACTCGATCTTCCCAGAAAAAGAGGCAGAAGCAGTAGCAGAACAGGCCACACAATCGCAA
GTGATTAACGTCCACACAGGTATAGGGTTTCTGGACCATATGATACATGCTCTGGCCAAGCATTCCGGCT
GGTCGCTAATCGTTGAGTGCATTGGTGACTTACACATAGACGACCATCACACCACTGAAGACTGCGGGAT
TGCTCTCGGTCAAGCTTTTAAAGAGGCCCTAGGGGCCGTGCGTGGAGTAAAAAGGTTTGGATCAGGATTT
GCGCCTTTGGATGAGGCACTTTCCAGAGCGGTGGTAGATCTTTCGAACAGGCCGTACGCAGTTGTCGAAC
TTGGTTTGCAAAGGGAGAAAGTAGGAGATCTCTCTTGCGAGATGATCCCGCATTTTCTTGAAAGCTTTGC
AGAGGCTAGCAGAATTACCCTCCACGTTGATTGTCTGCGAGGCAAGAATGATCATCACCGTAGTGAGAGT
GCGTTCAAGGCTCTTGCGGTTGCCATAAGAGAAGCCACCTCGCCCAATGGTACCAACGATGTTCCCTCCA
CCAAAGGTGTTCTTATGTAGTGACACCGATTATTTAAAGCTGCAGCATACGATATATATACATGTGTATA
TATGTAATGAGACCAAGAAACCAATTGTCCATATTGCATCAGACATTGCCGTCACTGCGTCTTTTACTGG
CACTTCTCGCTAACCAAACCGGTAACCCCGCTTATTAAAAGCATTCTGTAACAAAGCGGGACCAAAGCCA
TGACAAAAACGCGTAACAAAAGTGTCTATAATCACGGCAGAAAAGTCCACATTGATTATTTGCACGGCGT
CACACTTTGCTATGCCATAGCATTTTTATCCATAAGATTAGCGGATCCTACCTGACGCTTTTTATCGCAA
CTCTCTACTGTTTCTCCATACCCGTTTTTTTGGGCTAGAAATAATTTTGTTTAACTTTAAGAAGGAGATA
TACATATGCGGGGTTCTATGGCTTCCTCCGAAGACGTTATCAAAGAGTTCATGCGTTTCAAAGTTCGTAT
GGAAGGTTCCGTTAACGGTCACGAGTTCGAAATCGAAGGTGAAGGTGAAGGTCGTCCGTACGAAGGTACC
CAGACCGCTAAACTGAAAGTTACCAAAGGTGGTCCGCTGCCGTTCGCTTGGGACATCCTGTCCCCGCAGT
TCCAGTACGGTTCCAAAGCTTACGTTAAACACCCGGCTGACATCCCGGACTACCTGAAACTGTCCTTCCC
GGAAGGTTTCAAATGGGAACGTGTTATGAACTTCGAAGACGGTGGTGTTGTTACCGTTACCCAGGACTCC
TCCCTGCAAGACGGTGAGTTCATCTACAAAGTTAAACTGCGTGGTACCAACTTCCCGTCCGACGGTCCGG
TTATGCAGAAAAAAACCATGGGTTGGGAAGCTTCCACCGAACGTATGTACCCGGAAGACGGTGCTCTGAA
AGGTGAAATCAAAATGCGTCTGAAACTGAAAGACGGTGGTCACTACGACGCTGAAGTTAAAACCACCTAC
ATGGCTAAAAAACCGGTTCAGCTGCCGGGTGCTTACAAAACCGACATCAAACTGGACATCACCTCCCACA
ACGAAGACTACACCATCGTTGAACAGTACGAACGTGCTGAAGGTCGTCACTCCACCGGTGCTTAATAACG
CTGATAGTGCTAGTGTAGATCGCTACTAGAGCCAGGCATCAAATAAAACGAAAGGCTCAGTCGAAAGACT
GGGCCTTTCGTTTTATCTGTTGTTTGTCGGTGAACGCTCTCTACTAGAGTCACACTGGCTCACCTTCGGG
TGGGCCTTTCTGCGTTTATAGGTCTCATGCTGTATACCTATGAATGTCAGTAAGTATGTATACGAACAGT
ATGATACTGAAGATGACAAGGTAATGCATCATTCTATACGTGTCATTCTGAACGAGGCGCGCTTTCCTAT
CACGTGCTATAAAAATAATTATAATTTAAATTTTTTAATATAAATATATAAATTAAAAATAGAAAGTAAA
AAAAGAAATTAAAGAAAAAATAGTTTTTGTTTTCCGAAGATGTAAATCTAGAGACTCTAGGGGGATCGCC
AACAAATACTACCTTTTATCTTGCTCTTCCTGCTCTCAGGTATTAATGCCGAATTGTTTCATCTTGTCTG
TGTAGAAGACCACACACGAAAATCCTGTGATTTTACATTTTACTTATCGTTAATCGAATGTATATCTATT
TAATCTGCTTTTCTTGTCTAATAAATATATATGTAAAGTACGCTTTTTGTTGAAATTTTTTAAACCTTTG
TTTATTTTTTTTTCTTCATTCCGTAACTCTTCTACCTTCTTTATTTACTTTCTAAAATCCAAATACAAAA
CATAAAAATAAATAAACACAGAGTAAATTCCCAAATTATTCCATCATTAAAAGATACGAGGCGCGTGTAA
GTTACAGGCAAGCGATCCACTAGTATCTTCCGCTGCATAACCCTGCTTCGGGGTCATTATAGCGATTTTT
TCGGTATATCCATCCTTTTTCGCACGATATACAGGATTTTGCCAAAGGGTTCGTGTAGACTTTCCTTGGT
GTATCCAACGGCGTCAGCCGGGCAGGATAGGTGAAGTAGGCCCACCCGCGAGCGGGTGTTCCTTCTTCAC
TGTCCCTTATTCGCACCTGGCGGTGCTCAACGGGAATCCTGCTCTGCGAGGCTGGCCGGCTACCGCCGGC
GTAACAGATGAGGGCAAGCGGATGGCTGATGAAACCAAGCCAACCAGGAAGGGCAGCCCACCTATCAAGG
TGTACTGCCTTCCAGACGAACGAAGAGCGATTGAGGAAAAGGCGGCGGCGGCCGGCATGAGCCTGTCGGC
CTACCTGCTGGCCGTCGGCCAGGGCTACAAAATCACGGGCGTCGTGGACTATGAGCACGTCCGCGAGCTG
GCCCGCATCAATGGCGACCTGGGCCGCCTGGGCGGCCTGCTGAAACTCTGGCTCACCGACGACCCGCGCA
CGGCGCGGTTCGGTGATGCCACGATCCTCGCCCTGCTGGCGAAGATCGAAGAGAAGCAGGACGAGCTTGG
CAAGGTCATGATGGGCGTGGTCCGCCCGAGGGCAGAGCCATGACTTTTTTAGCCGCTAAAACGGCCGGGG
GGTGCGCGTGATTGCCAAGCACGTCCCCATGCGCTCCATCAAGAAGAGGCACTTCGAGCTGTAAGTACAT
CACCGACGAGCAAGGCAAGACGATCGAGCTCACTAGCTTGATTGGGATATCTCGCTCGTGCTTGTCGCGT
GCTATGTCTTTTAGGGTACTTTGAACCTACGTTCGTACTTGTATAATATGATCATCGTATTATCGTTTTT
CATCCGTCCAGCGCAAAATGCATTAGCAGCTAGTCCTAGCGTGCGGAGCTACCTGGACAGGTGCATGACG
GATGCGTGTCCTTCAGTGACTTTCTAATTAACAGTAACTTCTTTACTTATGTTTCAGTTTGTAAGAAGCG
GGATTCGCTAGTCGGTTGACATCTGATTGGACTGCGTCGGCACATGAAAACTACATTGTGAAATCTGCTA
AAACTCCGGGTATCTCTGACACAAAACGATTCGGCTTCGCAATTTCAACATTACGGTCAAGGCTAACGTA
TCTTTCTCGGTCAACTTCAGATTATGCCGATTAAATTGTCGTAGCTTTCAAGGCGTTTTGAGTACTGCGG
CAGTTGTTGAACCTGCAAGGAGAAGATCTCGACAACAGAATAAAGCGAAAAATGCTAATAATGCACTAAC
ACTCAGGCCTCCCTCATAATCTCTGTTTGAGTTTACCAACAACACATATATACATTTCGACAAAATGACC
ACTCTTGACGACACGGCTTACCGGTACCGCACCAGTGTCCCGGGGGACGCCGAGGCCATCGAGGCACTGG
ATGGGTCCTTCACCACCGACACCGTCTTCCGCGTCACCGCCACCGGGGACGGCTTCACCCTGCGGGAGGT
GCCGGTGGACCCGCCCCTGACCAAGGTGTTCCCCGACGACGAATCGGACGACGAATCGGACGACGGGGAG
GACGGCGACCCGGACTCCCGGACGTTCGTCGCGTACGGGGACGACGGCGACCTGGCGGGCTTCGTGGTCG
TCTCGTACTCCGGCTGGAACCGCCGGCTGACCGTCGAGGACATCGAGGTCGCCCCGGAGCACCGGGGGCA
CGGGGTCGGGCGCGCGTTGATGGGGCTCGCGACGGAGTTCGCCCGCGAGCGGGGCGCCGGGCACCTCTGG
CTGGAGGTCACCAACGTCAACGCACCGGCGATCCACGCGTACCGGCGGATGGGGTTCACCCTCTGCGGCC
TGGACACCGCCCTGTACGACGGCACCGCCTCGGACGGCGAGCAGGCGCTCTACATGAGCATGCCCTGCCC
CTGATTTTGTTACATTTACTGACTTCAAGGAGTCGAGGAATCGATACTGCCGTCGTTTCCAGGATCCGAG
GTTTCATAAACTCTGTTAACGTTATAGAAACAGACTTACCTCTCCTACGCCATTCACGTAATATTCGCAA
TATGCTATTCTTCCTCTGAAGACCAGGTTTATGTGCTGCCTGAAACTATTTCAATAAGTCAGCTGCACTT
GCACAGGGTTTCACAAGGAAAGCGTGTCTTTTTTTCCAACGTAGGCGTCGCTTTCGTCTGACTCTTACTC
TTACATTCACAGCCAATACTTACAATTAGTAAAAAACCTGTGCTCGAGAGTGAAAACTCTAGGAGTGCGG
TTGGAACGTTGGCCCAGCCAGATACTCCCGATCACGAGCAGGACGCCGATGATTTGAAGCGCACTCAGCG
TCTGATCCAAGAACAACCATCCTAGCAACACGGCGGTCCCCGGGCTGAGAAAGCCCAGTAAGGAAACAAC
TGTAGGTTCGAGTCGCGAGATCCCCCGGAACCAAAGGAAGTAGGTTAAACCCGCTCCGATCAGGCCGAGC
CACGCCAGGCCGAGAACATTGGTTCCTGTAGGCATCGGGATTGGCGGATCAAACACTAAAGCTACTGGAA
CGAGCAGAAGTCCTCCGGCCGCCAGTTGCCAGGCGGTAAAGGTGAGCAGAGGCACGGGAGGTTGCCACTT
GCGGGTCAGCACGGTTCCGAACGCCATGGAAACCGCCCCCGCCAGGCCCGCTGCGACGCCGACAGGATCT
AGCGCTGCGTTTGGTGTCAACACCAACAGCGCCACGCCCGCAGTTCCGCAAATAGCCCCCAGGACCGCCA
TCAATCGTATCGGGCTACCTAGCAGAGCGGCAGAGATAAACACGACCATCAGCGGCTGCACAGCGCCTAT
CGTCGCCGCGACCCCGCCCGGCAGGCGGTAGACCGAAATAAACAACAAGCTCCAGAATAGCGAAATATTA
AGTGCGCCGAGGATGAAGATGCGCATCCACCAGATTCCCGTTGGAATCTGTCGGACGATCATCACGAGCA
ATAAACCCGCCGGCAACGCCCGCAGCAGCATACCGGCGACCCCTCGGCCTCGCTGTTCGGGCTCCACGAA
AACGCCGGACAGATGCGCCTTGTGAGCGTCCTTGGGGCCGTCCTCCTGTTTGAAGACCGACAGCCCAATG
ATCTCGCCGTCGATGTAGGCGCCGAACGCCACGGCATCTCGCAACCGTTCAGCGAACGCCTCCATGGGCT
TTTTCTCCTCGTGCTCGTAAACGGACCCGAACATCTCTGGAGCTTTCTTCAGGGCCGACAATCGGATCTC
GCGGAAATCCTGCACGTCGGCCGCTCCAAGCCGTCGAATCTGAGCCTTAATCACAATTGTCAATTTTAAT
CCTCTGTTTATCGGCAGTTCGTAGAGCGCGCCGTGCGTCCCGAGCGATACTGAGCGAAGCAAGTGCGTCG
AGCAGTGCCCGCTTGTTCCTGAAATGCCAGTAAAGCGCTGGCTGCTGAACCCCCAGCCGGAACTGACCCC
ACAAGGCCCTAGCGTTTGCAATGCACCAGGTCATCATTGACCCAGGCGTGTTCCACCAGGCCGCTGCCTC
GCAACTCTTCGCAGGCTTCGCCGACCTGCTCGCGCCACTTCTTCACGCGGGTGGAATCCGATCCGCACAT
GAGGCGGAAGGTTTCCAGCTTGAGCGGGTACGGCTCCCGGTGCGAGCTGAAATAGTCGAACATCCGTCGG
GCCGTCGGCGACAGCTTGCGGTACTTCTCCCATATGAATTTCGTGTAGTGGTCGCCAGCAAACAGCACGA
CGATTTCCTCGTCGATCAGGACCTGGCAACGGGACGTTTTCTTGCCACGGTCCAGGACGCGGAAGCGGTG
CAGCAGCGACACCGATTCCAGGTGCCCAACGCGGTCGGACGTGAAGCCCATCGCCGTCGCCTGTAGGCGC
GACAGGCATTCCTCGGCCTTCGTGTAATACCGGCCATTGATCGACCAGCCCAGGTCCTGGCAAAGCTCGT
AGAACGTGAAGGTGATCGGCTCGCCGATAGGGGTGCGCTTCGCGTACTCCAACACCTGCTGCCACACCAG
TTCGTCATCGTCGGCCCGCAGCTCGACGCCGGTGTAGGTGATCTTCACGTCCTTGTTGACGTGGAAAATG
ACCTTGTTTTGCAGCGCCTCGCGCGGGATTTTCTTGTTGCGCGTGGTGAACAGGGCAGAGCGGGCCGTGT
CGTTTGGCATCGCTCGCATCGTGTCCGGCCACGGCGCAATATCGAACAAGGAAAGCTGCATTTCCTTGAT
CTGCTGCTTCGTGTGTTTCAGCAACGCGGCCTGCTTGGCCTCGCTGACCTGTTTTGCCAGGTCCTCGCCG
GCGGTTTTTCGCTTCTTGGTCGTCATAGTTCCTCGCGTGTCGATGGTCATCGACTTCGCCAAACCTGCCG
CCTCCTGTTCGAGACGACGCGAACGCTCCACGGCGGCCGATGGCGCGGGCAGGGCAGGGGGAGCCAGTTG
CACGCTGTCGCGCTCGATCTTGGCCGTAGCTTGCTGGACCATCGAGCCGACGGACTGGAAGGTTTCGCGG
GGCGCACGCATGACGGTGCGGCTTGCGATGGTTTCGGCATCCTCGGCGGAAAACCCCGCGTCGATCAGTT
CTTGCCTGTATGCCTTCCGGTCAAACGTCCGATTCATTCACCCTCCTTGCGGGATTGCCCCGACTCACGC
CGGGGCAATGTGCCCTTATTCCTGATTTGACCCGCCTGGTGCCTTGGTGTCCAGATAATCCACCTTATCG
GCAATGAAGTCGGTCCCGTAGACCGTCTGGCCGTCCTTCTCGTACTTGGTATTCCGAATCTTGCCCTGCA
CGAATACCAGCGACCCCTTGCCCAAATACTTGCCGTGGGCCTCGGCCTGAGAGCCAAAACACTTGATGCG
GAAGAAGTCGGTGCGCTCCTGCTTGTCGCCGGCATCGTTGCGCCACTCTTCATTAACCGCTATATCGAAA
ATTGCTTGCGGCTTGTTAGAATTGCCATGACGTACCTCGGTGTCACGGGTAAGATTACCGATAAACTGGA
ACTGATTATGGCTCATATCGAAAGTCTCCTTGAGAAAGGAGACTCTAGTTTAGCTAAACATTGGTTCCGC
TGTCAAGAACTTTAGCGGCTAAAATTTTGCGGGCCGCGACCAAAGGTGCGAGGGGCGGCTTCCGCTGTGT
ACAACCAGATATTTTTCACCAACATCCTTCGTCTGCTCGATGAGCGGGGCATGACGAAACATGAGCTGTC
GGAGAGGGCAGGGGTTTCAATTTCGTTTTTATCAGACTTAACCAACGGTAAGGCCAACCCCTCGTTGAAG
GTGATGGAGGCCATTGCCGACGCCCTGGAAACTCCCCTACCTCTTCTCCTGGAGTCCACCGACCTTGACC
GCGAGGCACTCGCGGAGATTGCGGGTCATCCTTTCAAGAGCAGCGTGCCGCCCGGATACGAACGCATCAG
TGTGGTTTTGCCGTCACATAAGGCGTTTATCGTAAAGAAATGGGGCGACGACACCCGAAAAAAGCTGCGT
GGAAGGCTCTGACGCCAAGGGTTAGGGCTTGCACTTCCTTCTTTAGCCGCTAAAACGGCCCCTTCTCTGC
GGGCCGTCGGCTCGCGCATCATATCGACATCCTCAACGGAAGCCGTGCCGCGAATGGCATCGGGCGGGTG
CGCTTTGACAGTTGTTTTCTATCAGAACCCCTACGTCGTGCGGTTCGATTAGCTGTTTGTCTTGCAGGCT
AAACACTTTCGGTATATCGTTTGCCTGTGCGATAATGTTGCTAATGATTTGTTGCGTAGGGGTTACTGAA
AAGTGAGCGGGAAAGAAGAGTTTCAGACCATCAAGGAGCGGGCCAAGCGCAAGCTGGAACGCGACATGGG
TGCGGACCTGTTGGCCGCGCTCAACGACCCGAAAACCGTTGAAGTCATGCTCAACGCGGACGGCAAGGTG
TGGCACGAACGCCTTGGCGAGCCGATGCGGTACATCTGCGACATGCGGCCCAGCCAGTCGCAGGCGATTA
TAGAAACGGTGGCCGGATTCCACGGCAAAGAGGTCACGCGGCATTCGCCCATCCTGGAAGGCGAGTTCCC
CTTGGATGGCAGCCGCTTTGCCGGCCAATTGCCGCCGGTCGTGGCCGCGCCAACCTTTGCGATCCGCAAG
CGCGCGGTCGCCATCTTCACGCTGGAACAGTACGTCGAGGCGGGCATCATGACCCGCGAGCAATACGAGG
TCATTAAAAGCGCCGTCGCGGCGCATCGAAACATCCTCGTCATTGGCGGTACTGGCTCGGGCAAGACCAC
GCTCGTCAACGCGATCATCAATGAAATGGTCGCCTTCAACCCGTCTGAGCGCGTCGTCATCATCGAGGAC
ACCGGCGAAATCCAGTGCGCCGCAGAGAACGCCGTCCAATACCACACCAGCATCGACGTCTCGATGACGC
TGCTGCTCAAGACAACGCTGCGTATGCGCCCCGACCGCATCCTGGTCGGTGAGGTACGTGGCCCCGAAGC
CCTTGATCTGTTGATGGCCTGGAACACCGGGCATGAAGGAGGTGCCGCCACCCTGCACGCAAACAACCCC
AAAGCGGGCCTGAGCCGGCTCGCCATGCTTATCAGCATGCACCCGGATTCACCGAAACCCATTGAGCCGC
TGATTGGCGAGGCGGTTCATGTGGTCGTCCATATCGCCAGGACCCCTAGCGGCCGTCGAGTGCAAGAAAT
TCTCGAAGTTCTTGGTTACGAGAACGGCCAGTACATCACCAAAACCCTGTAAGGAGTATTTCCAATGACA
ACGGCTGTTCCGTTCCGTCTGACCATGAATCGCGGCATTTTGTTCTACCTTGCCGTGTTCTTCGTTCTCG
CTCTCGCGTTATCCGCGCATCCGGCGATGGCC
[234 nt withheld, positions 11233-11466]
GCCGAAATCGCGGCCCTCGGCAACGGGGCGCTGCACCAGGTGCAAGTCGCGGCGGCGGATGCCGTGCGTG
CGGTAGCGGCTGGACGGCTCGCCTAATCATGGCTCTGCGCACGATCCCCATCCGTCGCGCAGGCAACCGA
GAAAACCTGTTCATGGGTGGTGATCGTGAACTGGTGATGTTCTCGGGCCTGATGGCGTTTGCGCTGATTT
TCAGCGCCCAAGAGCTGCGGGCCACCGTGGTCGGTCTGATCCTGTGGTTCGGGGCGCTCTATGCGTTCCG
AATCATGGCGAAGGCCGATCCGAAGATGCGGTTCGTGTACCTGCGTCACCGCCGGTACAAGCCGTATTAC
CCGGCCCGCTCGACCCCGTTCCGCGAGAACACCAATAGCCAAGGGAAGCAATACCGATGATCCAAGCAAT
TGCGATTGCAATCGCGGGCCTCGGCGCGCTTCTGTTGTTCATCCTCTTTGCCCGCATCCGCGCGGTCGAT
GCCGAACTGAAACTGAAAAAGCATCGTTCCAAGGACGCCGGCCTGGCCGATCTGCTCAACTACGCCGCTG
TCGTCGATGACGGCGTAATCGTGGGCAAGAACGGCAGCTTTATGGCTGCCTGGCTGTACGAGGGCGATGA
CAACGCAAGCAGCACCGACCAGCAGCGCGAAGTAGTGTCCGCCCGCATCAACCAGGCCCTCGCGGGCCTG
GGAAGTGGGTGGATGATCCATGTGGACGCCGTGCGGCGTCCTGCTCCGAACTACGCGGAGCGGGGCCTGT
CGGCGTTCCCTGACCGTCTGACGGCAGCGATTGAAGAAGAGCGCCGGCGGCATTTCGAGAGCCTGGGAAC
GATGTACGAGGGCTATTTCGTCCTCACCTTGACCTGGTTCCCGCCGCTGCTCGCCCAGCGCAAGTTCGTC
GAGCTGATGTTTGACGACGACGCGACCGCACCGGATCGCAAGGCGCGCACGCGGGGCCTCATCGACCAAT
TCAAGCGTGACGTGCGCAGCATCGAGTCGCGCCTGTCGTCGGCCGTGTCGCTCACTCGCTTGAAGGGGCA
CAAGATCGTCAACGAGGACGGCACGACCGTCACGCATGACGACTTCCTGCGCTGGCTGCAATTCTGCGTG
ACGGGCCTGCACCATCCGGTGCAGCTCCCCAGCAACCCGATGTACCTGGACGCCCTGGTCGGCGGACAGG
AAATGTGGGGCGGGGTAGTGCCCAAGGTCGGCCGCAAGTTCGTCCAGGTGGTCGCTCTCGAAGGCTTCCC
CTTGGAGTCCTATCCCGGCATCCTGACGGCGCTCGGCGAGCTGCCCTGCGAGTATCGGTGGTCGAGCCGG
TTCATCTTCATGGACCAGCACGAAGCCGTGAAGCACCTCGACAAGTTCCGCAAGAAGTGGCGGCAGAAGA
TTCGCGGCTTCTTCGACCAGGTGTTCAACACGAACACCGGCCCGGTCGATCAGGACGCGCTTTCGATGGT
GGCCGATGCTGAGGCGGCCATTGCCGAAGTCAACAGCGGCATCGTGGCCGTGGGCTACTACACCAGCGTC
GTCGTGCTGATGGATGAGGACCGCACGCGCCTGGAAGCTGCGGCCCGCGATGTTGAAAAGGCCGTCAACC
GGTTGGGCTTTGCCGCGCGCATCGAGTCCATCAACACCCTGGACGCCTTCCTTGGTAGTTTGCCGGGCCA
CGGCGTGGAAAACGTCCGCCGGCCGCTCATCAACACGATGAACCTGGCCGACCTGCTGCCGACCAGCACC
ATCTGGACCGGCAACGCGAACGCGCCATGCCCGATGTACCCGCCGCTGTCGCCGGCGCTCATGCACTGCG
TCACGCAAGGATCAACGCCGTTCCGGCTGAACCTGCACGTGCGCGACCTCGGCCACACCTTTATGTTCGG
GCCGACCGGCGCAGGTAAATCGACGCACCTGGCGATCCTCGCCGCGCAGCTCCGTCGCTATGCCGGCATG
TCGATCTTCGCCTTTGACAAGGGCATGTCGATGTACCCGCTGGCCGCCGGCATCCGTGCGGCCACGAAGG
GCACCAGCGGCCTGCACTTCACCGTGGCGGCCGACGACGAACGCCTGGCGTTCTGCCCGTTGCAGTTCCT
GAGCACCAAGGGCGACCGTGCTTGGGCGATGGAGTGGATCGACACCATCCTGGCGTTGAACGGCGTCGAA
ACGACCCCGGCCCAGCGCAACGAAATCGGCAACGCGATCATGAGCATGCACGCCAGCGGCGCGCGCACGC
TCTCCGAGTTCAGCGTGACGATTCAGGATGAGGCGATCCGCGAGGCGATCCGCCAGTACACCGTCGATGG
CGCAATGGGCCATCTGCTCGACGCCGAAGAGGACGGCTTGGCGCTGTCCGATTTTACAGTGTTCGAGATC
GAAGAGCTGATGAACCTCGGCGAGAAATTCGCCCTGCCTGTGTTGCTCTACCTGTTCCGCCGTATCGAGC
GCGCCCTGACGGGCCAGCCGGCCGTCATCATCCTGGACGAAGCCTGGTTGATGCTCGGCCACCCGGCATT
CCGCGCGAAGATCAGGGAATGGCTCAAGGTGCTGCGTAAGGCCAACTGCCTTGTGCTGATGGCAACGCAG
AGCCTGTCCGACGCCGCCAACAGCGGCATCCTGGACGTGATCGTGGAATCGACCGCGACCAAGATTTTCC
TGCCGAATATTTACGCCAGGGATGAGGACACGGCGGCCCTGTACCGCCGCATGGGCCTGAACGCTCGCCA
GATCGAGATTCTGGCCCAGGCCGTTCCCAAGCGTCAGTACTACTACGTGTCGGAAAACGGCCGCCGTCTC
TACGACCTGGCACTTGGCCCGCTCGCGCTCGCGTTCGTCGGCGCATCCGACAAGGAATCCGTCGCCATCA
TCAAGAACCTGGAAGCCAAGTTCGGCGACCAGTGGGTGGATGAATGGCTGCGTGGCCGGGGCCTCGCCCT
TGATGAATACCTGGAGGCAGCATGAGTTTTGCAGACACGATCAAGGGCTTGATCTTCAAGAAGAAGCCCG
CAACGGCCGCAGCAGCGGCGACGCCGGCCGCGACCGGCCCGCAAACCGACAACCCGTACCTGACGGCGCG
GCGCACCTGGAACGACCACGTTGGTTCCGTTGTGTCGCAAAAGCAGACCTGGCAGGTTGTCGGCATCCTT
TCGCTGATGATCGTCCTCGCGGCGGTCGGCGGCATCATCCACATCGGCAGCCAGTCGAAGTTCGTGCCCT
ATGTCTACGAGGTAGACAAGCTCGGGCAGACGGCCGCCGTGGGGCCGATGACCAGGGCGTCGAAAGCCGA
TCCGCGTGTCATTCACGCCTCGGTGGCTGAGTTCGTCGGCGATGCTCGCCTGGTGACGCCGGACGTAGCT
TTGCAGCGCAAGGCCGTCTACCGCCTCTATGCCAAGCTCGGGCCGAATGACCCGGCCACCGCCAAGATGA
ACGAATGGCTCAACGGCACCGCCGACGCCAGCCCGTTCGCTCGCGCGGCCGTCGAAACGGTCAGCACCGA
AATCACTTCCGTAATCCCGCAGACGCCCGACACCTGGCAGGTCGATTGGGTCGAGACGACGCGCGACAGG
CAAGGCGTGGTGAAAGGCCAGCCCGTGCGCATGCGGGCCTTGGTGACGGTCTACGTCGTCGAGCCGACGG
CGGACACCAAGGAAGAACAACTGCGAAACAACCCGGCCGGGATCTACGTCCTGGACTTCTCCTGGTCGAG
ACTTCTGTGAGGCACTGAATTATGAAAAAGGAACTGTTTGCTTTGGTCCTGGCCGCGTCCGTTAGCGTGC
CTGCATTTGCCGCCGATCCCGGCGCGGACCTGACTGACCTCTATTTTTCCGGCAAGAACCCGGAGCTGAC
CGCGCAAGAGCGGGCGGCCATCGCCATCGCCAAGAAGTGGGAGGCGGGTACCGCCGGCATGCGGCCGGTG
GCCGGCCCCGGTGGTTCGGTGCGCTTCCTGTTCGGCGCGCAGCAGCCGAGCATCGTATGCGCCGTGCTGC
AAGTGTGCGACGTGGCCCTGCAACCCGGCGAGCAAGTCAACTCGATCAACCTGGGCGACACCGCCCGTTG
GACGGTCGAGCCGGCCATTACCGGCAGCGGCGCGAACGAAACCCAGCACCTCATCATCAAGCCGATGGAT
GTGGGCCTGGAAACCAGCCTGGTCGTGACCACGGACCGCCGCAGCTACCACATGCGCCTGCGCTCGCATC
GCACGCAGTACATGCCGCAGGTGTCGTTCACCTACCCGGAAGATGCCCTTGCGAAGTGGGACGCCATCAA
GAACCGCGAACAGCGGGATCGCGTCGAGAAAACCATTCCGCAGACCGGCGAGTACCTGGGCAACCTGAGC
TTCAACTACTCCGTCAGCGGGTCCACGTCGTGGAAGCCGGTGCGCGTCTACAACGACGGCAAGAAAACCA
TCATCCAGATGCCGCACTCGATGGAACAGACCGAAGCGCCGACGCTCCTGGTCGTTCGCAGGGAGGGCGG
CCTGTTCTCCGACGATGAAACGGTGATGGTCAACTACCGGGTCCAGGGCGACCGCTACATCGTCGATACG
ATTTTCGACAAGGCCATCCTCATCGCGGGCGTGGGCAGCAGCCAGGACCGCGTGACCATTTCAAGGGGGA
ACTAAACCATGCGTAAGATTCTGACCGTCATCGCACTCGCGGCCACGTTGGCCGGCTGCGCGACCTCCAA
GTACGGCAGCTTCGTCCAGGACGCGCCGGCCGCCTACAACCAGACCATTGCGACCGACGCGGTGAAGCAG
CTCGTCAAGCTCTACCCGCCGGCGCAAACCAAGCTGGAATTGCAGCAGGCTACGCCCGATCCGTTCGGCA
TTGCCCTGGTCACTGACCTTCGCGCCCAGGGCTATGCTGTCATGGAGTACAAGCCCGACGGCAACGCGGC
CGCAGCTCCGGCTGCTGCGTCCTCGGCCGCTGCGAAGCCGGCAACGCCGCAAGCCCAGGGCGGCTATCCG
CTGCGCTACGTGCTGGACCAATTCAGCGACAGCAACCTGTATCGCCTGACCGTCATGGTCGGCTCTCAAT
CGCTCACGCGCGCCTACCTCGCCCAAAACAACACGATGGTCCCGGCCGGCGCATGGGTTCGGAAGGAGTA
AGCCAATGAGCGAAGATCAAATGGCACCGGACGCATCGCCAGATGCGGTCAAGCCGAAAAGCGGGGTTCG
CCGCGTCAACAACATGCCGATGTACCTCATCGGCGGTGTGCTCGGCATCTTCCTGCTGGTGATGGCCCTG
GTTGCTGCGGATCGCGCTGCGCAGCAGAACCAGCCGGGAGCTGCGAAGGCTGAGAAGGCCGGCAGCACCA
GCATGTTTGCCGACGAAATTGCCGGCAAACAGCAGGACGGCATCATCAAGGCCAAGCCGCTGGAGATTCC
GCCGGAACAAACCGCCCAGCAACCGACGACGGAGCTGACGCCAGCCCCGGCGCAGGGAACGACTATCACG
GTCGCACGGCCCGAGAACCTGGACCAGCCCCCGACGCCGCCGCAGGGTGCGCGCAACGAGGACCTGGACC
GCATCCGCATGGCGAAGTTGCAGATGCTGGAAGAGGCGATCAAGGCCAAGACGACGGTGCGCATCGACGC
GCCGCGCAGCCAGGGCAGCGCCGGCGGCGGTGCTCCGCAGGGCCGCGAGGAAACCCTTGCGCGCATCCAG
GAGCTGCGTCGGCAGGCTGAGAACGCCCGCGCCACCGATCCAACCGCCGCCTATCAGGCCGCGCTTGCGC
AGGCTCGCACGATGGGCGGCGCGGCAGGGGGTGGCGGTATGGGCGGCTCGGGTGCGCCGACCCTCGTGCA
GACCTCGAACCGCAGTGGTGGCGGCGCTGGCTATGGGTCGTTCGACAACCGCAGCGAGGGCGACCGTTGG
CGGCTCGACTCCCAGCCGGAAGCACCTGCAACGCCCTATGTGCTGCGCGCTGGCTTCGTCGTTCCGGCTA
CGCTTATCTCGGGCATCAACTCCGATCTGCCAGGCCAAATCATGGCCCAGGTATCGCAGTCGGTGTACGA
CACGGCGACCGGCAAGCACATGCTCATCCCCCAAGGCTCGCGCCTGGTGGGCAGCTACTCGAACGATGTG
GCCTACGGGCAGAAGCGCGTTCTGGTGGCATGGCAGCGCATCATCTTCCCCGACGGCAAGGCAATGGACA
TTGGGGCCATGCCGGGCGGCGATAGCGCTGGGTATGCAGGCTTCAACGACAAGGTCAACAACTACTACTT
CCGCACCTTCGCATCGGCATTCCTCATGTCGGGCGTCGTTGCGGGCATCAGCTTGAGTCAGGACCGTGGC
AACAGCAACAGCGGTTACGGACGACAAGACGCGGGTTCCGCGATGAGTGAAGCGTTGGGTCAACAGCTCG
GCCAAGTAACGGCGCAGATGATCGCCAAAAACTTGAATATCGCGCCGACGCTGGAAATCCGTCCGGGCTA
TCGCTTCAACGTCATTGTCACGAAAGACATGACGTTTTCTAAGCCCTACCAGGCGTTTGACTATTAACTC
CAAGGAGTAACTTATGAAGAAGCTCGCTAAGAATGTTTTAGCCGCTAAAGTAGCTCTGGTGCTGGCCCTC
TCGGTCGGCACCTTGGCGGTCACGCCTGCGCAAGCGGGCATTCCGGTCATCGACGGCACCAACCTGTCAC
AAACCACTGTCACCGCGATTCAGCAGGTTGCGCAGGTCCAGAAGCAAATCGAGGAATACCGGACGCAGTT
GCAGCAGTACGAAAACATGCTGCAAAACACGGTGGCCCCGGCCGCCTACGTGTGGGACCAGGCGCAGTCC
ACCATCAACGGCCTGATGAGCGCCGTTGATACCCTGAACTACTACAAGAACCAGGCGGGCAGCATCGACG
CTTACCTGGGCAAGTTCAAGGACGTGTCCTACTACAAGGGGTCGCCGTGCTTCTCCCTGTCGGGCTGCTC
GGAAAGCGAGCGCAAGGCGATGGAAGAGAACCGCCGCCTGGCGTCCGAATCGCAGAAAAAGGCCAACGAT
GCGCTGTTCCGTGGCCTCGATCAGCAGCAGAGCAACCTCAAGTCCGACGCCGCCACGCTGGAGCAATTGA
AGGGCAAGGCGACGACGGCGCAGGGCCAGTTGGAAGCCCTCGGCTACGCCAACCAGTTCGCCAGCCAGCA
GGCCAACCAGCTCATGCAAATCCGTGGCCTTCTGCTTGCGCAGCAGAACGCCATCGCCACGCAGATGCAG
GCCCAGCAGGACCGGCAGGCCCAGCAGGACGCTGCGGGCGCGAAGCTGCGCGAGGGTTCGTACCGCGCAA
GCCCGTCTAAGACCTGGTGAGGGGAGGCGCGATGAAGAAATCCAACTTCATCGCAGTTGCCGCGCTGGCC
GCCGTCATGGCGGCCAGCCTGGCAGGCTGCGACAACAAGCCCGACACCGACAAGCTGACCTGCGCCGATC
TGCCGAAGGTCACGGATGCCGCTCAACGCGCGGAGCTGTTGAAGAAGTGCCCGCGCGGAGAACCGGGAGG
CTTCAAGCCCAGCGAAAAGAAAGAGTGGTGATGACGTATGAAAATCCAGACTAGAGCTGCCGCGCTCGCG
GTCCTGATGCTGGCCTTGATGCCGGTAGCGGCATACGCCCAAATCGACAATTCGGGCATCCTCGACAACG
TATTGCAGCGCTACCAGAACGCCGCGAGCGGCTGGGCCACTGTCGTCCAGAACGCCGCAACCTGGCTGTT
CTGGACCTTGACCGTGATTAGCATGGTCTGGACCTTCGGCATGATGGCACTGCGCAAGGCCGACATTGGC
GAGTTCTTCGCCGAGTTCGTGCGGTTCACCATCTTCACCGGCTTCTTCTGGTGGCTGCTGACCAACGGCC
CGAATTTCGCGTCGTCCATCTATGCGTCCCTGCGGCAGATTGCAGGCCAGGCAACGGGGTTGGGGCAGGG
GCTTTCGCCGTCCGGCATCGTCGATGTTGGCTTCGAGATTTTCTTCAAGGTGATGGACGAAACCTCGTAC
TGGTCGCCGGTCGATAGCTTCGTCGGTGCCTCGTTGGCGGCCGCCATCCTCTGCATCCTGGCCCTGGTCG
GCGTGAATATGCTTCTGCTCCTGGCGTCCGGATGGATTCTTGCCTACGGCGGTGTGTTCTTCCTGGGCTT
CGGCGGCTCGCGCTGGACCTCGGACATGGCGATCAACTACTACAAGACCGTCCTCGGGGTCGCCGCGCAG
CTCTTCGCAATGGTGCTGCTCGTAGGCATCGGCAAGACCTTCCTCGATGACTACTACAGCCGCATGAGCG
AAGGCATCAACTTCAAGGAACTTGGAGTGATGCTGATCGTCGGCCTGATCCTGCTCGTTCTGGTCAACAA
GGTGCCGCAGCTCATCGCCGGCATCATCACCGGCGCGAGCGTCGGCGGTGCTGGTATCGGCCAGTTCGGC
GCTGGCACGCTCGTCGGTGCGGCCGCGACGGCCGGCGCGGCAATCGCAACTGGCGGCGCATCTATCGCGG
CCGGCGCTGCGGCGGCGGCCGGTGGCGCGCAGGCCATCATGGCGGCCGCGTCGAAGGCCAGCGATAACGT
CTCTGCCGGCACTGACATTCTGTCGAGCATGATGGGCGGCGGCGGTGGCGGCGGCGGTGGTAGCGCCGGC
ACCAGCGGCGGCGACGGCGGCGGCTCGGGTGGCGGCGGTGGCTCGGGCGGCGGTGAAACCCCGATGGCCT
CGGCCGCCGGCGACAACAGCAGCGGCGCACGCGGCGGCAGTTCGGGCGGCGGCTCGGGTGGTGGCCGTTC
GTCTGGCGGTATCGGTGCCACGGCGGCCAAGGGCGGCCGGATCGCGGCCGATACCGTCGCCAACCTGGCG
AAAGGTGCCGGCTCGATTGCCAAGGCCAAGGCCGGCGAAATGCGCGCATCGGCCCAGGAACGCATCGGCG
ATACCGTAGGCGGCAAGATCGCGCAGGCAATTCGCGGCGCGGGTGCGGCGGCGCAGACCGCTGCAACCGT
CGCCGATAGCAACAGCCAGGCGCAGGAACAACCTGCACCGGCACCCGCACCGTCGTTCGACGACAACAGC
CTTTCCGCAAGCAACAACAGGGAAGCGGCCGCCGACGCGGATTCCGAAGTGGCGAGCTTCGTCAACAAGC
CCGCCCAATCCTGAAACGACTCTTAGGAGCTACGACCATGCAACTGAAAAAAGCGTTCTCGTCGGCCGCC
CTGGTGGTGGCCTTGGGCCTCGGCGCAACTGGCTCGGCCAGCGCGCAAGACGTGCTGACGGGCGATACCC
GCCTGGCCTGCAAGGCCATTCTGTGCCTGTCCACGGGCAGCCGGCCCAGCGAGTGCAGCCCGTCGCTCTC
GCGGTACTTCGGCATCCACAAGCGCAAGCTGTCGGACACGCTCAAGGCGCGGCTGAACTTCCTCAACCTC
TGCCCGGTATCGAACCAGACGCCGGAAATGCAGACGCTCGTTTCCTCGATTTCGCGCGGGGCCGGGCGCT
GCGATGCGTCCTCGCTGAACTCCGTGCTGCGTGAGTGGCGGAGCTGGGACGACCAGTTCTACATCGGCAA
CCGCCTGCCGGACTACTGCGCGGCCTACACCGGCCATGCCTATACCGACTTCAACACGACCGCGCCGCGC
TACGTCGGCACGCCGGAAGAGGGCGGCTATTGGATCGAGGCGGCCGACTACGACCGCGCGCTCAAGGAGT
ACGAGGCGAAGCTGAAAGAGCGGCAGCAGCAGTACGGTCGCTATGGCAGCGACGCCTACCGTCGGTTCGA
GCGGTAAGGGGAGGGGATAGCGATGCCGTTTGCCAAGCTGCTGGCACGGAACGCTCTGCCGGTGGTCGCC
CTGGTGGCGGCCACTGGCTTCGGTGCGGCGGATGCGACCGCCGCACGGCTCTTCCCCGATCTGTCGGAAC
AGATGGAAGAGCGCGTTGTGTGCTCGGTGTCTGCGGCCGCGAAGTACGAGATTCCGGCCAACATTCTTCT
CGCCATTCGGGAAAAGGAGGGCGGCAAGCCGGGCCAGTGGGTCAAGAACACCAATGGCACCTATGACGTG
GGCGAGCTGCAATTCAACACCGCCTACCTGGGCGACCTGGCGAAGTATGGGATCACGGCCCAGGACGTTG
CTGCGGCAGGCTGCTATCCCTATGACCTGGCGGCCTGGCGGTTGCGCGGGCACATTCGCAACGACAGGGG
CGATCTGTGGACACGCGCCGCTAACTATCACTCGCGCACGCCGTCGAAGAACGCGATCTATCGCGCCGAT
CTGATGGTGAAGGCCGACAAGTGGGCGAAGTGGCTGTATGCGCGTTTCGTCACCGTCAACTATGGCCCCA
GCTCGCCGGCGCAGCCGGCAGGGAAGGGGACCACACTTGCGGCCGCTGATACGTCGGCAGCAGCGCCGGC
CGAAGCGCAGCCGATGAAGCAAGGCCGGATCACCCGCACCAGCCTCCGCAGCTCGGGTTACGTACCCCGG
CAGCTCATCATCAACAACACGCCATAAGGAGGAACGGCCGTTTAGCGGCTAAAGCCTATGGGCATTCGCA
ACCTGACGCAGCGATACATGAACGGGGCCAGGGCCTACGCGGCCTGGGCGGCATCGCAGGCGAAAGCGCC
GTTTGATCTTCTGGTACTGGGCATCGGGCCTGTCATCGTCTTTGGCCTGGTCGCGCATACGCTGCTCGCG
TTCCTGCCCACATGGGCCATGTACGCCGCCGGCGCTCTGCTGGTCCTCGCGGCCCTGCCTTTGGCGCTGC
ACGTCCTCCGGGAATACGCGCTGCGCTATGGGCGCAAATAGCGCCCTGCAGGGCGTTCTTACTCCAAGGG
GGAGGGCATGAATACACGCGCCATGAACGACGCCAGCGGCCGGGCCTCGCTGCCTGCCATGGTGATCGCC
GACGGCACCATTGAAGCCTTGAAGTGGCTCGCCTTGCTTGCCATGACCGGGGATCACGTCAACAAGTACC
TGTTCAACGGTACGCTGCCATATCTGTTCGAGGCGGGGCGCTTGGCCCTGCCTCTTTTCGTTTTCGTCCT
GGCGTACAACCTCGCCCGCCCGGGCGCGCTCGAGCGCGGTTTGTACGGGCGAGCGATGAAACGCCTGTTG
GCCTTCGGCCTGGTCGCCTCGGTCCCGTTCATTGCGTTGGGTGGAGTGGTGGGCGGATGGTGGCCGCTGA
ACGTCATGTTCACGCTGTTGGCCGCAACCGCGATGCTCTACCTGGTCGAGCGCGGCCGCTCGGTCGCTCC
TATAGCGCTGTTCGTCGTGGCCGGCGGCCTGGTCGAGTTCTGTTGGCCGGCGCTGCTGCTGGCCGCGTCT
GTCTGGTTGTACCTCAAGCGCCCGACGTGGGCGGCCGCGTTGATGGCGCTGCTGTCTTGCGCGTCCCTGT
GGTACATCAATGGCAACCTTTGGGCGCTTGCTGTTGTGCCCCTGGTGATCGTCGCCGCCGGCGTCGATCT
TCGTGTCCCGCGCCTGCGCTGGGCCTTTTACACGTACTACCCGCTGCATCTTGCCGCTCTTTGGCTGATC
CGCATTCCGATGCGCGAGGCGGGCTACTTGTTTTTCACCTGACCTTTGAGATTCCAATATGCAATTGCTC
AAGAAATGCACCATCGCGGCCCTGCCGCTGCTCGCCCTGTCCGGCTGCGCACTGCTGAACATCCCCATGC
CGACGCCGCCCGGTTCGACCCCGCCGGAAATGCTGACCGTGCCAGTGGCGCAAATCTGCCGCGACGCTGA
CAAGAACCCTGTTCGGGCAACGGAGCTGTACGGCAAGAAAGGGTTGTCGGCCACCGGCAAGGTGCAGGTG
ATTTCCGAAGGCTTCAAGCCTCGCTATCGGGTGCTGCTGCGCGCTGGCAGCGCCTCGGTCCATGCTGGGA
CCGATAACCAGCTCGCCATCAAGTCGGTTTCCACCGGCCAGACCACGCGCGTCACTGGCACCGTGAAGGA
CGTGTCCTACGACCATAACGGCTGCTCGATCTCGCTTGACGATGCGAAGTTCTACTGAGGGGAGGGCGGC
GGATGCTGACACGGTTGAAGGGCTTCCTTGCTCGTCGCCGCGAGTTGAAGGAACTGGATGTGTCCGTGGT
GAGCCGGCCCCGGCCGGCTCCGGCGGAATTGGTCCAGGTTGATGCACGCGAGGCCGTTTGGCGCGTGCCG
GTGCCCGGCCAGGCCGACCGCTTCATGTCGGCCAAGCCTGGCGCGATCAACGATGAAATGTTCGTGGTTC
GGGTGGACACCGAAGCGTTCTATCGGGCTTGGCTGCGCAGCAGCTCGACGGGCCGCGAAACGCGGTCGGA
CAACTGCCCGCTGCGCTCGGAAATGCCGCAGGACTACAAGTTCAAGCACGCCGTCCAGGGCTTCGCGCAC
GGCAGGGAAAATCCTGTGCCGCTGGCCTTCGCCGGCGCGCACCAGGAGCGCCACCGGGTGGACATTGGTT
TCAGCAACGGGGTCACGCGCTCGTTCTGGCTGATTGCCAACAAGGCTCCGTCGTTCCCGATCCAGGTCCA
CGGCCGGGAGTCGGCCGAGCTGCTGAACAAGGTTTGCGGCCTCGATCCTGCGCCGCTGTCGTTCACGGAA
CTGTTCGCGCAGGCCCAACGCCAGGCTCCGCAGGTCGCCACACCGGCCCGGCCTGCGCCGGCAGCGGCCA
CCCGGCCAGCTCCCAAGGTGCAGCCACGCCCCGGCCGAAGCGGCCCGCGCAAAGGCCGCGGACTCTGACT
ACAACCGTGCGCAAGGCGCATTAGGGAGGATGTATGTATGTAATCGCCTGCGGCATCGTTGCCGGCTTGG
CGGCTGCGGTGGCCCTGTTGGGCTTCACGCCGATGATGGAGGCGCTTGCCGCCGGCGAACGCCGCAAGGC
ACTCGCGCAATGGACGCGGACGATGTTCCTGGTGCTGCTGCCTGTCGTGCTGATGTGCGCGCCCATCGGG
TCCAGCATTTACGACGCCGTGCAAGCGGACGCTGGCAAGCCCATCGCTTTCCACAACGGCCGGATCACGG
TCGTCATGGCCCTGGTCGGCAGCTTGGCCGTTGTCCTGGTCGCGGCTGCGCGTGCGGTGGTCAACCGCAA
GCATGCCAGCTTCTGGTTCGTCGGCTGGGTGATGGCGTCGGTTTTGGCCGGCGGCGTCGGCGCGATCGCC
AGCGCGAAGCAACTGGCGTTCCTCGGCGAACATAGCGGCATGGTGGCCTTCGGCTTCTTCCGCGACCAGG
TGAAGGACATGCACTGCGATGCGGACGTGATCCTGGCCCGGTGGGATGAAAAGGCGAACTCGCCGGTGGT
CTACCGCTGCCCGAAGGCGTACCTGCTCAACAGGTTCGCATCCGCGCCCTTCGTGCCCTGGCCGGACTAC
ACCGAGGGGGAAAGCGAGGATCTAGGTAGGGCGCTCGCAGCGGCCCTGCGGGACGCGAAAAGGTGAGAAA
AGCCGGGCACTGCCCGGCTTTATTTTTGCTGCTGCGCGTTCCAGGCCGCCCACACTCGTTTGACCTGGCT
CGGGCTGCATCCGACCAGCTTGGCCGTCTTGGCAATGCTCGATCCGCCGGAGCGAAGCGTGATGATGCGG
TCGTGCATGCCGGCGTCACGTTTGCGGCCGGTGTAGCGGCCGGCGGCCTTCGCCAACTGGACACCCTGAC
GTTGACGCTCGCGCCGATCCTCGTAGTCGTCGCGGGCCATCTGCAAGGCGAGCTTCAAAAGCATGTCCTG
GACGGATTCCAGAACGATTTTCGCCACTCCGTTCGCCTCGGCGGCCAGCTCCGACAGGTCCACCACGCCA
GGCACGGCCAGCTTGGCCCCTTTGGCCCGGATCGACGCAACCAGGCGCTCGGCCTCGGCCAACGGCAAGC
GGCTGATGCGGTCGATCTTCTCCGCAACGACGACTTCACCAGGTTGCAGGTCCGCGATCATGCGCAGCAG
CTCGGGCCGGTCGGCGCGTGCGCCGGACGCCTTCTCGCGGTAGATGCCGGCGACGTAGTACCCGGCGGCC
CGCGTGGCCGCTACAAGGCTCTCCTGGCGTTCAAGATTCTGCTCGTCCGTACTGGCGCGCAGGTAGATGC
GGGCGACCTTCAACCTTCGTCCCTCCGGTTGTTGCTCTCGCGTCGCCATTTCCACGGCTCGACGGCGTGC
GGATCGGACCAGAGGCCGACGCGCTTGCCTCGCGCCTCCTGTTCGAGCCGCAGCATTTCAGGGTCGGCCG
CGCGGCCGTGGAAGCGATAGGCCCACGCCATGCCCTGGTGAACCATCGCGGCGTTGACGTTGCGCGGCTG
CGGCGGCCGGCTGGCCAGCTCCATGTTGACCCACACGGTGCCCAGCGTGCGGCCGTAACGGTCGGTGTCC
TTCTCGTCGACCAGGACGTGCCGGCGGAACACCATGCCGGCCAGCGCCTGGCGCGCACGTTCGCCGAAGG
CTTGCCGCTTTTCCGGCGCGTCAATGTCCACCAGGCGCACACGCACCGGCTGCTTGTCTACCAGCACGTC
GATGGTGTCGCCGTCGATGATGCGCACGACCTCGCCGCGCAGCTCGGCCCATGCCGGCGAGGCAACGACC
AGGACGGCCAGCGCGGCAGCGGCGCGCAGCATGGCGTAGCTTCGGCGCTTCATGCGTGGCCCCATTGCTG
ATGATCGGGGTACGCCAGGTGCAGCACTGCATCGAAATTGGCCTTGCAGTAGCCGTCCAGCGCCACCCGC
GAGCCGAACGCCGGCGAAAGGTACTCGACCAGGCCGGGCCGGTCGCGGACCTCGCGCCCCAGGACGTGGA
TGCGCCGGCCGCGTGTGCCGTCGGGTCCAGGCACGAAGGCCAGCGCCTCGATGTTGAAGTCGATGGATAG
AAGTTGTCGGTAGTGCTTGGCCGCCCTCATCGCGTCCCCCTTGGTCAAATTGGGTATACCCATTTGGGCC
TAGTCTAGCCGGCATGGCGCATTACAGCAATACGCAATTTAAATGCGCCTAGCGCATTTTCCCGACCTTA
ATGCGCCTCGCGCTGTAGCCTCACGCCCACATATGTGCTAATGTGGTTACGTGTATTTTATGGAGGTTAT
CCAATGAGCCGCCTGACAATCGACATGACGGACCAGCAGCACCAGAGCCTGAAAGCCCTGGCCGCCTTGC
AGGGCAAGACCATTAAGCAATACGCCCTCGAACGTCTGTTCCCCGGTGACGCTGATGCCGATCAGGCATG
GCAGGAACTGAAAACCATGCTGGGGAACCGCATCAACGATGGGCTTGCCGGCAAGGTGTCCACCAAGAGC
GTCGGCGAAATTCTTGATGAAGAACTCAGCGGGGATCGCGCTTGACGGCCTACATCCTCACGGCTGAGGC
CGAAGCCGATCTACGCGGCATCATCCGCTACACGCGCCGGGAGTGGGGCGCGGCGCAGGTGCGCCGCTAT
ATCGCTAAGCTGGAACAGGGCATAGCCAGGCTTGCCGCAGGCGAAGGCCCGTTTAAGGACATGAGCGAAC
TCTTTCCCGCGCTGCGGATGGCCCGCTGCGAACACCACTACGTTTTTTGCCTGCCGCGTGCGGGCGAACC
CGCGTTGGTCGTGGCGATCCTGCATGAGCGCATGGACCTCATGACGCGACTTGCCGACAGGCTCAAGGGC
TGATTTCAGCCGCTAAAAATCGCGCCACTCACAACGTCCTGATGGCGTACTTACCCAAAGAACAGCTAGG
AGAATCATTTATGCTCAGCACACTTCCACAAGCTCATGCAACTTTCTTGAACCGCATCCGCGATGCGGTC
GCTTCCGATGTTCGCTTCCGCGCTCTTCTGATCGGCGGCTCTTACGTTCACGGAGGACTCGATGAGCACT
CCGATTTGGATTTCGACATCGTTGTTGAGGACAACTGCTACGCAGATGTCTTGTCTACACGCAAGGATTT
TGCCGAGGCACTGCCCGGCTTCCTCAACGCGTTCACCGGCGAACATGTAGGAGAACCGCGCCTTCTGATC
TGCCTATATGGTCCGCCACTGCTACACATCGATTTGAAGTTTTCTCTTGCTTCCGATCTCGACCAGCAAA
TCGAGCGGCGGGCGGTTCTGTTTGCTCGTGATCCGGCAGAGATCGAGAAGCGCATTGAGGCGGCAGCGGT
GGCATGGCCAAACCGTCCCTCCGAGTGGTTCGAAGCACGGTCATGGTTAGATACGGAACCCAATGCTTGG
GCAGGCACGGTGGAGTCGGAGGTTTTGGACATTACGTGTGGTGGGCCTTTGTTGGAGGTGAAAAAGGTGA
AAGAGGTGAAAGAGGTGAAAGAGGTGAAAGTGGCGAAAGAGACGAAAATGGTGAATTAGCTCAATTATTG
TGTGCGACGGGGTTGCTAAGTCCATTTCCCCCGCTGCGAGCGTGCTGGTGAGAGCGACCGTGAATTGCTA
CCCGAGTGAGTTTCTTCGAAAACAAGTCAGGTGTACGATTGAACAGGAGGATCATAATCAATCGAGACAT
TTTTCTCATTGGCCCTGATTTACGATCATATTGCTCAGTATCAAGTAAGCATACACATTGGGACCAAAAA
TAAAAATCTAAAATTCTGAACAAGGTGTAGCAAAGCGTGGAATGTTAGATATTGAAGTTGATTCGAAATT
AAGGTGGTTTCACGAAAAAATTGATTATAAGGCACGGCGTTGTATTGTGTTGGTGTTGCCACGTGAGGGG
CCCGATTCTCACGGTTAAGCACATGGTAGATCCTCGGGAAAAGTGGCAAAGGTCGCCCGGGGAATTAAGG
AATAACCACCTTATTGCCGAGCAATGCACCCCGGAATTTGTAACAATAACCACAGGAGTCTATTTTCCCA
GTAGCTGCGGTGCCTGGCATCGGTGCCGCATAGGCAACTTATGCTCTTATGGGGCTAGGGCCGTCTAAGG
GAATATTCATGTGAGCAAGCGCATGGGGATTTACGAATGACGTGACTTTTCTCTTGCCGATTTCCGTTTG
CCCTTTCGGGATCGGACTTTTGGCGCGGGAAGCGCTAGCCCGGAGCGTCGACCACCTTCCACGTCCGCGT
GACTGTATACTGTGGCCGAGCCCATGGAGCGGATTGCCCCGGCGCAACGCATATTTAAGGCGCGACGATA
TCCGCCACATTTTCATTTCTCCATTAATTGTCAAACACTTTTAATTCAACTACAACACAATGTCTACTAC
TTTGGATGATACTGCTTATAGATACAGAACTTCTGTTCCAGGTGATGCTGAAGCTATTGAAGCTTTGGAT
GGTTCTTTCACTACCGATACTGTTTTTAGAGTTACTGCTACTGGTGATGGTTTCACTTTGAGAGAAGTTC
CAGTTGATCCACCATTGACTAAGGTTTTCCCAGATGATGAATCCGATGATGAATCCGATGCTGGTGAAGA
TGGTGATCCAGATTCTAGAACTTTCGTTGCTTATGGTGATGATGGTGATTTGGCTGGTTTCGTTGTTGTT
TCTTATTCTGGTTGGAACAGAAGATTGACTGTTGAAGATATTGAAGTTGCTCCAGAACATAGAGGTCATG
GTGTTGGTAGAGCTTTGATGGGTTTGGCTACTGAATTCGCCAGAGAAAGAGGTGCTGGTCATTTGTGGTT
GGAAGTTACCAATGTTAATGCTCCAGCTATTCATGCTTATAGAAGAATGGGTTTCACTTTGTGTGGTTTG
GATACTGCTTTATACGATGGTACTGCTTCCGATGGTGAACAAGCTTTGTATATGTCTATGCCATGTCCAT
AACTAGCCAACAAGCTCTAGGTGGGCATCAGCTTAAGGGGTGTCTGTTTATTGCTTAGAAATGTCCTTAC
GGAATAATACGCAGGAATGTCGTTATATTTTCAATATACACTGATATTAAATAACATGTAGGCAGTAAAG
CGGTGTGTTCGAGTGTGGATTTAGCGTTATAGGATTAAAGGGTGTATGCGAGTATAAGGAAGTGTTGAGA
AATGTGAAACATAAGAAGAGAGTGAGGAGGCAAGAGTGTAGTGAACATAGAGGGGTGTATAAAGGAGTGA
GCATGGAGAAAGTGTAGTGAGCGAGCAGTGGATGGACTGGAATGGCATCAGCTTGGGCTATGCGCGACTT
ATCAAGATATATAGGAAACTACAATAAGAACGACATCGAAACGACTACTACTCCATGGATGTCGTACTAG
ATCACGAGTTCCGCCTATACCGCAGCTACCAGGTCCCCACGTTCAGCGAGGCTCACAGAGCAGGACTCTC
GGCCCTCGTCGCCCAGTACCTTTACATCAAGTACTCGTCGGCAGCCACGGATCCCACCCCCAGGTACCGT
AGTGCCCAAGATATCCAAGTGGTGGCCAGGAGTGCCCGAACAACATACCATGGAGTTGAGGTTAGTTATC
TCACCATGAAGCATGCCTTGGCGACACAAGTGGTTGTGTTTCTTGAACATGGCGAGCGGTACATTGCGCT
AATCAGGTCCTCCACGCCGTTGTTTTTGGTGCAGGCGCTTGAGTCGTTGGACATGGAAACACCGTTGATT
CTCTCTCCACTTAAGCTCTCGAGTGCGGCAGTACGTGAATGTTTCAATGGGTTGGACGGTGTGGGTTCGG
GCACTTGGAGTATATTGGGCGATGTGGAGTTCACGTTTGGTCCTGTTAAGCCTTTGGCCGAGAACTCGTT
GAAGGAGATGATCGTGGAGATCCCATCCAAGGATATGAAGGAACTCACCACCAGTATAGGCACGGGCTCG
AAGCCCATTGAAAGGGTGTTTGTAGGGTAACAGGGTAATTACGCTCTAGTTCTCCTTAGTAGGTTCTCGC
GCGGCGTTGCCGCTGTTCTTGCTGCTCGATGTCTTGCTGCTTGAGCTGCTGCACCTTCTGCCGCTGGCCC
TCGTCGAGAAGCACCTTGCCGACAGCACTTCTCACCTGGCGTTCAACCCCGTCCTTGCCCAGGCTGCTGC
GCTCGGACAGGTCGTTGAAATCGGTGTGCTTCTTCATGTTCGACAGGGCGGCGAGCTGGCCATCGTTCAA
CAGCGATTCCTTGAGCTTGGCCGTGTCGGCCTCGCTCAACTGGACCTTGCCGGCCGCCGCGTCCGCGAGG
CGCTTTTCAGCGTGCAAATGGTTGCGGTAGTTCTCCGGGGTGATCGGCGGCAGCTCCTTCGGGTAGGCGT
TCTCGCCCGGCGCGAAGATTGGGAAGATGGCCTTGCCGCCGACCGCCTTGGCGGCCTCCTGTGCCTTCGT
CCTGCCGGGATTCACGCCCTGGGTGATCTGCACCTGGCGGTCGTCGTCGCCGGCGATCACAACGGGCTTG
TCCGGGAATTTCGCGTGCAGGGCCTCGGCAACAGCCTGTAGGTTGCCGGAATCGAACGCGGCGACAGTCG
CGTGCCCCAGCGCTTCGGCCACTGTGGCGGCGGTGGCATAGCCTTCGCCGATCACCAGCGCCGGCGCGGC
CGCGAGCGCATCCATGCCACCGACGACATGGAAGCATCCTTCCTTGCGGCTGTCCTTGGCGAAGCGCTTG
GTGCCGTCCTCCTGGATGTACTGCATGGTCCATTGCTTGCCGTCGGCGTCGTAGGCCGGGATGTAGGTTT
TCTGGCCCTCCTGGTCGGTAAGGACGCCGGCGTGCACCTGTAGACCCTTGTCGCGCAGGTACGGCGTCGG
TTCCGTGATGGGAACCAGGCTTTGCGCCTGGCGGCCGATGCGCTGCGCCGTGGCTTCGTGCTGGCGTTCT
TGTTCCTCGGCACGCGCGGCCAGCTTGGCCGCCGCCTCGGCCTGCATCTTGGCCTTCTCGGCGGGGTCCA
GGGCGTAGCCCTTGGCCTTCCACTTCATTTCGACGCCGGTGCGGTTGTTTTTGATGTAACCGGCCGGGTG
GCCGTCGAGGTGGCCGACGTAGAAGCCCGACTTCTCGCCCTTCTTGTCGCCCTCCGTTTCAATTCGGTGC
TTCTTGCCGTCCATGATGGGGTGCTCGCCGCCTGGGGTGACGACGCAGCCCATGCTTTTCAGGGCCTCCG
CGAACTCATCTTCGGGGGTGACGGCCGGGGATTGCTGGGTGGGCACGTTGTCCGGCAGCCAGCGTTGCAG
CTTGCCCATGTCGGCGTTCGGTCCGGCGTACCAGGACTTGGCCACCTTGTCCCACTGCGCGCCGGCCGCC
TTGGCAACCTGGCGCTCGCCGTAGGGCACGGCCAGGTAGACGCGCTCCTGGGCCGCGTTGGGGCGCTCGG
CCGTGGGTTGGGTAGGCTGGGCCTCGGCGCGGGCCTCTACGGCCGCTGTAGCGCCCTCGCGCGCCCATTT
GGCGAACGGGGCAGGGTCAACCCCTGCCGGAACGTACCAGGCGCGTTCCTGGCGGTCCCAGCGCGCTCCA
AGGGCCTTCACCTCGTCTTTCTCCTTGAACGGCACGTTCAAGTAGGCGCGCTCGGGCTTGGCGGGGGCTT
GAGCGGCCGCCGGCTGCTCGGCGGCGTTCATGGCCTGGGCCATTTCCTGCTGCTCGCGCTCGTAGTCGGC
GATCCGGCGCTGTAGGTCCTCGTCGTGCAGCATGGCCGTGCCCTCGGCGGCCTTGCGCGCCTCCTTGGCG
GCAACGCGGTCCTCGTCGGTGCTGTTGGGATCGCGGCGAACTCGCTCTTCATGGATGCGGGCGAACTTCG
CGGCCTGCTCGTACTCGTTGGCCGTCGCGTAAGCGTCGATCACGGCCAGGCGGTCGGCGAGCGCTTCGGC
ATTGGTCTGCGCGTCGGGGCCGGCGAAGTCGGCAAGCCATTGGTGGCCGCCCCACGCATGGTTCGCATAG
ACGCCCCAAAACTCCGGCTCTCGGTCGCCGGCCGGCACCACGGACCGTTCGCCGTCGTGCTCGACCTCGA
CGTTGGCCTGGACCTGGACGCGGCCGGTCCAATCGGCAGGCAGCTCAAAGCCCAGCGTGGTTTCGGTCAG
CGCGGCCAGCGATTGGTTGCCTTCCGCCGGCTCCGCGCCGGCGCGGTACATGCGCAGGGTCTGCGCGATC
AGCTCGTCGGCCGGCGCAATGGCCGGTCGTGCCACCTGGTCTTGCTGTTGCTCCATAGTTGCCCCCTGCG
CAGGCTCGATGGCCTGCTGGGTCGTTTGTTCTTGAATTTGCTTCTGCTCGAACGCCAGGACGAAATCCTG
GATCTTCTCCGCGTCGGCGGCCGCGCGGAAAATCTCTAGCGGGTCCTCTTGTAGCGCCTTGATCCACGAT
CCGACATAGGCCGCGTGCTGGCCGGGGTCGTGGCCGATGCCCAGCTCGTCGCCCAGGATCATGCTGGCAA
TCTCGGCCCGCAGCTCTTCCTTGGCGTACCCCTCGCTCCCGAAGGGATGCGCCAGGTCGCGGTCCAGCCG
CGACGGGTGGCCGGTCCAGTGCCCCAGCTCATGGAGCGCGGTTGCGTAGTAGTTGTCGGCGCTCGGGAAC
TGGCCTTTGTCGGGCAGATGGATGCTGTCCGTGGACGGCCGATAAAACGCGCGGTCGTGCTCGCCGTGGC
GGATGGTGGCACCTGACGCCGCAAGGATGTGCTCGGCCCGCTCGACGGCGCTCCAAGTCTGTTCCTTGCG
TTCCAACGGCGGCAGGCCGTCGATCTGCTCCGCATTGAACACGGTGGCGAAGAACACGCGCGGGCGTTCG
AGCTGCACCGTCACCTTGACCGGATCGCCGTTGGCATCGAGGACCGGCTTGCCGGTCTGCTCGTCGGTCT
TGGTCTGCTCTTCGCTGAACTTCCAATACTGGATCGGCGTGCCTTTCTCGCCGCGACGCACCTGTGCGCC
GGCGGCAGCGGCCTGCTTGTAGGTCATCCAGCGCGGGTCCGCATGGCCCTGGGCCATGAGCTGAATCGCG
TTGATGCCCTTGTAACGCTTCCCGGTAGTCGGGTTGAGCGGGATGAAGGAGCCGGGCATGCCCGGTTCCC
ACGGTTTTTGCCACGGCGCAGTGCCGGCTTTCAGTTGCTCAATGAGGCGTTCGGCAACCTGCTCGTGGAA
CGGCTTTTTGACCTCTGCCATAGCCAATTACCTCCCGTCATTGGCGGCCGCGGTCGTCGTGTCCTCGGGC
ACGGTCGCGTCCACCAGGTCAATGTCGCTCTCGGCGGCGTCCTGCTCGCTCAAGGCGTCCTCGGGGAAGG
CCCCGGCCTTCTCCGCTTCTTCCGGGTCGAACTCGACCTGGAAGCCGGGCGTCATCGCATCGGCGAGCTT
TTCACGCAGGGCGGCGGCGGCGTTCGCGGTATCGTCGAACGGCGCAAAGTCGTCCTGCTGCACGGTCTTG
GGATCATTCATCGCTTTCACTCCTGGTTGGTGCCGTTACGGCCTTTGCTGTAGTCCGGCCTGCCTTTCAG
GTCGGGGTATGTCTGCTTGCACGTCGGGAAGTTGCTGCACCCCCACCAGAACATGCCGCGCTTCTTGCCA
GGCCGACGGGAAAGGCCGTGGCCGCAGGCCATGCACTTGTGCAGCTCGGAGACTTTCGGGGCCTCGCGCG
GGACGGGCTTGCCGCCCTTGTCGTCGCACGCGAACTTGCAGCCGTCGGCAAAGCCGGTGCAGCCCCAAAA
GTATTCGTTCTTGTCCTTCTTCTTGAGGCGTCGCAGCGGCTTGCCGCAGGACGGGCAAGGGTGCGTGTCG
ATCTTCATGTTGAGGCCGTTGTCTTTGATGTTGGCGACCTCGGCGCCGATGTATTCCATCAGCTCGTTGA
CGAACGACAGCGTGTCGCGCTCGCCGGCCTGGATGGCCTTCTGCTGCTCATGCCAGAGCGCGGTCATGTC
GGGGAATCTGGCCGTGTCGGGCAGTGCGTCGTACAGCTCTTCGCCGGTCGGCGTGGACACGATGTGCTTG
CCCTTCTCCACCAGGTAGCCGCGCTCGAAAAGCGTGGCGATGATGGAGTCTCGCGTTGCCGGCGTGCCGA
TCCCGCCGTGCTCGCCTTGCTTGCCCTTGTCCTTTTCGATCAAGATTTTCCGCAGGCGGTCATCGCGGAT
GTATTTCGCAACGCGGGTAAGGTCCGACAGCAGAGATTCCATCGTGTACAGCGGCTGCGGTTTCGTCTCC
TGCTGCTCGGCCTTCGCATCGGTGCAGGTGCCGGCCTGGCCGTCACGCAGCTTGCGCAGGTCCTGTTCAA
TGTCGTCGGCATTGCCTTCCAGGTCCTCGTTGCCGGCGTCGTTCTTGTAGAGAATCTTCCAGCCCGGCGA
CGTGGTGACGTTCGAGCGCACGCCGAAACGATGATCGCCGACCTGGGCAAGCACGTCGGTCTGGTCATAC
AGATGCTTCGGCCAGAACTGCGCGACGTAGGCGCGCGCGATCAGCAGGTAAATCTTCTGCTCGGCATCGG
TGAGCTTCGACAGGTCGGCCGTGCTTTCGGTCGGGATGATCGCGTGGTGCGCGGAAACCTTGGACGAGTT
GAAGGCGCGGCTCTTGATCGTCGGATTGGCGCGCTGCGCAGCAGCGGCCAGCATGGGGGCCGTCTGTGCG
ATGGCCGCCAGCACGCCCGGCGCATCGCCGTGCTGTTCCTCGCTCAAGTATTCGCAGTCGGAACGGTTGT
AGGTGATGAGCTTGTGCTTCTCGCGCAGGGCCTGCGTAATGTCCTTCACCTGGTCCGGCTTGAAGCCGAA
CTTGCGCGAGGCGTCCATTTGCAGTTTCAGCAGGTTGTAGGGCAGCGGCGCAGCCGCTTCCTTCGCCTTG
GTGGTCACGGACACGATGCGGGCGGGTTGGCCGCTCACGGCGGCCGCGATGCCCTCGGCGTGCTCCTTGT
TGCTGAGGCGGCCTTTCTCGTCCACCGGATCGCCGTCGGCGACCTGGTAACGGGCCGGGAACTGAATGCC
CTCGACCTCGAACTGGCCGTTCACCAGGTAGTAGTAGGTTTTCTGGTGGGCCGCGTTCTCGCGGCAACGG
CGCACGACAAGGCCCAGGATCGGAGTCTGCACGCGCCCCACGCTCAACAGCCCCTGATAGCCCTTCGCGC
GTGCCGCAAGCGTGTACAGGCGCGTGATGTTGAAGCCGTATAGCTGGTCGCCGACGCTGCGGGCCTCGGC
CGCAGCGGACAGGCCGGCGAACTCGCGGTTGTCGCGCATCGCGGCGAGCTGCCGGCGCACGATCTTCACG
TTGTTGTCGTTGATAAGCAGCCGCTGCACCGGCAGACGGCAGTTGGCGTATTCCAGGATTTCATCGACCA
GAAGCTGGCCTTCGTCGTCCGGGTCGCCGGCGTGAACCACGCTTTTCGCCTGCTTCAACAGGCTGAGGAT
GGTCTTGAACTGAGCTTTCGCACCGGCATCGCCGGACGGTTTCTTGCGCCAGGGAATATGGACGATGGGC
AGGTCGGCCATGTTCCAGTTGGCGTAGCGCTCGTCGTAGTCCTCCGGGTCTAGCAAGGCCAGCATGTGAC
CGTAGCACCAGGTCACGCGGTCGGAGCCGCATTCGTAATAGCCGTCCTTGCGGCTGCCGCCGCCCAGGCC
CTCGACGATGGCTTTTGCCAGCTCCGGTTTTTCAGCGATTACAAGGCGTTCAAATTGCATATATCCCCCT
ACCCTCACCAGGTCAGAACCGGCCTGATGACGGTGATGATTTGCGAACGATTGACAGGCCCGAAGTAGCG
GCCGTCGAAAGACGTGTCGCTTACGTCGGACATAAGCAGAACCTCGGCGGTCCCCAGGGTGTAGCTGTCG
GACTGATAACGAGGCAGCGGCCGTCCTGATGGATCGGCCTTGATGAGCGCGCTGTGAGGCAGCAGCCCGC
CATTCACGCGCACGCCGGCGTCGGTGATGGCAACCTCGTCGCCTTTAGCGGCTAAAACTCGCTTCATCAT
GTAGCCGTAGTCGCCGGGGCAGAAACCGCCGGCGATGTAGCCCCGCTCCTTGGCGTCCGAAAACACGCCG
ACTTGCGGCGGGCAGAACATGACGTAAGCCCCCTTCTCCACCGGCGCATTCGATTTCCAGTACAGGCCGA
CCGGAATGCTTTTGGTGGTGTTGACCTTCGCGCCGGCGAGATAGGCCGCGCCGGCGAGCAACAAGGCCGC
GCCGCCTCCGATGGCGACGTACTTGGTGAGGCGCTGGAAGCGGCTCATATCGTGATCCCCTCCCCTTCCT
CGACGGTGGCCGTCTGGATCAGCTTGTCGCTGACCTTCGGAGCCGGTACGGCCGCGCGGGCCTGGAATAT
CGGGTCTTTGAAGTAGAGCGGCTGCTTGCCGTAGATCGCGGGATAGCCGGCGACGTACACAACCATGTCG
CCCGCCTCTTCAATGCTGCCGTCGGCGCTCTTCTTCGGCCCCGGCATGCGCAGGCATTCATCGGGGGTCA
GCAATGGCCGCTGCACTTCCTGGAAGGTCCGCGAGACGTTGCCCAACAGCGCCGACGTGCGGCGGCCGCT
CGTCGTGATCTGCTCCTTCACGATGGTCGTGGTGCCTGTCAGTTTTGACAGGTGCTCGGCCGTCTCCACG
CGGTTCGGCGGGTAGGCGTTCTGCACGTGGCAGTTCGACGTGATGCTTTCGTCGTGGCCGTAGCCGGTTT
CGCGGCTCTTGAGCTGGTTAATGTCCTGGCAGATGAGGTAGCACTTGATGCCGTAGCCGGCGACGAAGGC
AAGGGACTCTTGCAGGATTTCGAGCTTGCCCAGGCTGGGGAACTCGTCGAGCATCATCAGCAGACGATGC
TTGTAGTGCGCGACAGGACGGCCGTTCTCGAAGTCCATCTTGTCGGCCAGCAGCCGGACGATCATGTTGA
CCATGACGCGCACCAGAGGCCGCAGACGGGCCTTGTCGTTGGGCTGCGTCACGATGAACAGGCTTACCGG
GTCGTCGTGGTGCATCAGTTGCTTGATGCGGAAGTCGGACTTGCTGACGTTGCGGGCCACAACCGGGTCG
CGGTACAGGGCCAGGTAGGACTTGGCGGTGGACAGCACGGAACCGGATTCTTCCTCCGGGCGGTCCATCA
TGTCGCGGGCCGCAGAGCCGACCGCAGGGTGGTTCTGCCCGTCAACGTGGCCGTAGGTGGTCATTTCCAT
CCAAAGCTCGCCCACGTCGCGGTTCGGGTCGGCAAGCATGCCGTCCACCGACGGCAGGGTGGCCGGCGTA
CCCTCGTTCTTAGCCTTGTAGAGCGCGTGCAGGATGACGCCGACAAGCAGCGCCTGGCTGGTTTTCTGCC
AGTGCGATTCCAGGCCCTTGCCGTCCGGATCGACGATCAGGGTGGCAAGGTTCTGCACGTCGCCAACCTC
GTACTCGGTCCCCAAGCGGATTTCATCGAGCGGGTTCCAGCACGCGCTACCCTGCGCGGATGCCGGCTCA
AAGCGCACGACCTTGTTGCGGGCATGCTTCTTCCGCCAGCCGGCGGTCAGCGCCCACAACTCGCCTTTCA
GGTCGGTGATGACGGCGCTGTGCGCCCAGGAAAGCAGCGTCGGAACGACCAGGCCGACGCCCTTGCCGGA
GCGCGTCGGCGCGTAGGTCAAGACGTGCTCGGGGCCGTTGTGCCGCAGGTAGTGGAACTTGCCGTCCTTG
TCCTGCCAGCCGCCCACATAGACGCCGCTGGAAGTGGGCGGGTGTTTGCCTGACACCAGCTCGACGACGG
TGCGCGGCCGGGGCAGCAGGCCGGCGGCCTGTATGTCCTTCTTGTCGGCCCAGCGGGCCGAACCGTGCAG
ATAGTCGTTCGCCTTGCCGGTGTTCGCCTTGACCATCTGCGTGACGGCCGTGCCCAGCAGGCCCACGGTC
GAAACGACCATACCCATGCTGGCCGCGCGCATGAAATCGTCGGGATATTGGCCGTACCACTTGCCGGCCC
ATTGAAGGATCGACCAGGGCGTGTAGACGTGGTTGATATTCCAGCCAAGTCCGGCCTGATACTGGAAGGA
ATGGGCGAAATATTGCGTCGCGGTCTGCAAGCCTGCCCCAAGGGACAGGCCGGCGAGGATGGGAACGGTC
TTGCTGGCCTTCGGTTTTTTCGCCCGTATCTGTGGCCCCACGGCGTTGTTTCGGTTCTTCATCTACTCCT
ACCTCGGGTAGTTTTAAGGGAGCCTCGCGGGGTCACGGTGACGGGATCACCGATGGCGAGGCGCTTCATG
CGTTGCACCGTGGCCTTATCGACGGGCAGCACCAGAATCTCGTCGTTTTCTTTCCTCAACAGGGCCAGCG
CCTGGTCCTCGACGTTCCGGGTGCCTGCATAGGACAGCGCACCAACATAATCAGTATATCGTGCATGCTT
CGGTATATCGAAGCCGTTTAGCCGCTTTTGCTCGCGCTCGGCAACATATTTCTCGGCCGCCGCGATCTGT
TCGGGCTTTAGCCCTCTTCCTGGCCCAGAAACTCCCCGTCGCAGTGCGTGAGCTGGTTCGGCTCCTTGCT
GCTCCACGTGACCAGGAACATCACGCGGCAATAGCATTTCAGCTCCGCCGGCGATGCGAACCACACCGAG
TTGGGACAGCGCTCGCAAACGGTTTTGGCTTTGGGGCGGCGGCTTTCGTCCAATGCGTCCAACGTTGGGC
TTGCGGAGTGCGACGGTTCCGCCGGCGCTGACGGCGCGAGCGTCCCGTCGGTCGCCGTCGCCGCCTGTGG
CGTTGAGGGTGGTTCTGGCTGCGGCAGGTCGAATGCCTCCATCGCCGCCGCGATCTCTTCGTCCGTCATT
TCGTTCGGGTTGCTCATGTGCTTGCTCCTTCGTCAGTAGTTCTTGACGGCGGCGCTCAAGGGCGGCGTCG
TCAAAGGTGATTGCCAGACGGCCAGCGGCGGCCGCCTGCGCGATCCGCTCCTTGAACTCTGCTGTGCCGT
TGACGGTGATCCGGTCGCCGAAGCGCTCCATTGCCAGGCGCAGGGCGGCGTCCAGGCCGTCCGTGGTGGC
CTCGCGCGAGACTTGCAGGCGGTCGCCGTCGTCGCGGACGGCGCTGCTGCCGACGCGATAGATGATGGTT
CCCTTCTTCGTGATGTTGTCCGTCACGGCCGCATGGCCCGGCTTGGCCTCGCCGCTGCCCTGGATGGTGT
TGCCCTTGAGGTCGCTGCGGCCCTCGCGTGCGCGCAGCGCGGCCAGGGCCTTGTCGTCGCCCTTCATCGC
CTCGGCCTTGAGCCAGTCGGCCCACGCGCGGCGCTGCGTGCGCTCCTGGACCGCCTGACGGCCCTGCCGG
TACTCGCGGTTGATCTTGTCCGGGTCGGCGCGCAGAGCCTTGTGCGCCTGCGCGTACATCAGTCGCTTTG
CAATGCGCCCCTCGCCCAGCAGCTTGATAGCGGCGCGGCGCAGCCGGTTGCTGCGCATCGCGGCTTCAAT
CAGGCGGTCACGACGCCGGCGCAGCGTGTCCAGCTCGCCCTTGCGCACGGCCCCCATTTCCTGGCGTTCA
GACTGATACCGGGCGTATAGCTCGGTGGTGTCGATGCGGGTCTTGAGCGGCTTCGCTCGATACTCCCGCC
GCCGGGGGGCTTCGCCGCCCTCGGCTGGCGTGAATGCCCCGAATCGGGCTTCGAGCTTCGGCTTGGACAG
GTCGCGCGAAACGGTGCTGGCCTTGACCGTCGTGCCGTCGCCGGCCTCGAAGATGAAGCCGTTTCCGCGC
TCGCGCAGCTTAAGCCCGTTTTCCCGCAGGACGCGGTGCAGGTCCTCCCAGGATTGCGCCGCTTGCAGCT
CCGGCAGGCATTCGCGCTTGATCCAGCCGACCAGGCTTTCCACGCCCGCGTGCCGCTCCATGTCGTTCGC
GCGGTTCTCGGAAACGCGCTGCCGCGTTTCGTGATTGTCACGCTCAAGCCCGTAGTCCCGTTCGAGCGTC
GCGCAGAGGTCAGCGAGGGCGCGGTAGGCCCGATACGGCTCATGGATGGTGTTTCGGGTCGGGTGAATCT
TGTTGATGGCGATATGGATGTGCAGGTTGTCGGTGTCGTGATGCACGGCACTGACGCGCTGATGCTCGGC
GAAGCCAAGCCCAGCGCAGATGCGGTCCTCAATCGCGCGCAACGTCTCCGCGTCGGGCTTCTCTCCCGCG
CGGAAGCTAACCAGCAGGTGATAGGTCTTGTCGGCCTCGGAACGGGTGTTGCCGTGCTGGGTCGCCATCA
CCTCGGCCATGACAGCGGGCAGGGTGTTTGCCTCGCAATTCGTGACGCGCACGTGACCCAGGCGCTCGGT
CTTGCCTTGCTCGTCGGTGATGTACTTCACCAGCTCCGCGAAGTCGCTCTTCTTGATGGAGCGCATGGGG
ACGTGCTTGGCAATCACGCGCACCCCCCGGCCGTTTTAGCGGCTAAAAAAGTCATGGCTCTGCCCTCGGG
CGGACCACGCCCATCATGACCTTGCCAAGCTCGTCCTGCTTCTCTTCGATCTTCGCCAGCAGGGCGAGGA
TCGTGGCATCACCGAACCGCGCCGTGCGCGGGTCGTCGGTGAGCCAGAGTTTCAGCAGGCCGCCCAGGCG
GCCCAGGTCGCCATTGATGCGGGCCAGCTCGCGGACGTGCTCATAGTCCACGACGCCCGTGATTTTGTAG
CCCTGGCCGACGGCCAGCAGGTAGGCCGACAGGCTCATGCCGGCCGCCGCCGCCTTTTCCTCAATCGCTC
TTCGTTCGTCTGGAAGGCAGTACACCTTGATAGGTGGGCTGCCCTTCCTGGTTGGCTTGGTTTCATCAGC
CATCCGCTTGCCCTCATCTGTTACGCCGGCGGTAGCCGGCCAGCCTCGCAGAGCAGGATTCCCGTTGAGC
ACCGCCAGGTGCGAATAAGGGACAGTGAAGAAGGAACACCCGCTCGCGGGTGGGCCTACTTCACCTATCC
TGCCCGGCTGACGCCGTTGGATACACCAAGGAAAGTCTACACGAACCCTTTGGCAAAATCCTGTATATCG
TGCGAAAAAGGATGGATATACCGAAAAAATCGCTATAATGACCCCGAAGCAGGGTTATGCAGCGGAAAAG
CGCTGCTTCCCTGCTGTTTTGTGGAATATCTACCGACTGGAAACAGGCAAATGCAGGAAATTACTGAACT
GAGGGGACAGGCGAGAGACGATGCCAAAGAGCTACACCGACGAGCTGGCCGAGTGGGTTGAATCCCGCGC
GGCCAAGAAGCGCCGGCGTGATGAGGCTGCGGTTGCGTTCCTGGCGGTGAGGGCGGATGTCGAGGCGGCG
TTAGCGTCCGGCTATGCGCTCGTCACCATTTGGGAGCACATGCGGGAAACGGGGAAGGTCAAGTTCTCCT
ACGAGACGTTCCGCTCGCACGCCAGGCGGCACATCAAGGCCAAGCCCGCCGATGTGCCCGCACCGCAGGC
CAAGGCTGCGGAACCCGCGCCGGCACCCAAGACGCCGGAGCCACGGCGGCCGAAGCAGGGGGGCAAGGCT
GAAAAGCCGGCCCCCGCTGCGGCCCCGACCGGCTTCACCTTCAACCCAACACCGGACAAAAAGGATCTAC
TGTAATGGCGAAAATTCACATGGTTTTGCAGGGCAAGGGCGGGGTCGGCAAGTCGGCCATCGCCGCGATC
ATTGCGCAGTACAAGATGGACAAGGGGCAGACACCCTTGTGCATCGACACCGACCCGGTGAACGCGACGT
TCGAGGGCTACAAGGCCCTGAACGTCCGCCGGCTGAACATCATGGCCGGCGACGAAATTAACTCGCGCAA
CTTCGACACCCTGGTCGAGCTGATTGCGCCGACCAAGGATGACGTGGTGATCGACAACGGTGCCAGCTCG
TTCGTGCCTCTGTCGCATTACCTCATCAGCAACCAGGTGCCGGCTCTGCTGCAAGAAATGGGGCATGAGC
TGGTCATCCATACCGTCGTCACCGGCGGCCAGGCTCTCCTGGACACGGTGAGCGGCTTCGCCCAGCTCGC
CAGCCAGTTCCCGGCCGAAGCGCTTTTCGTGGTCTGGCTGAACCCGTATTGGGGGCCTATCGAGCATGAG
GGCAAGAGCTTTGAGCAGATGAAGGCGTACACGGCCAACAAGGCCCGCGTGTCGTCCATCATCCAGATTC
CGGCCCTCAAGGAAGAAACCTACGGCCGCGATTTCAGCGACATGCTGCAAGAGCGGCTGACGTTCGACCA
GGCGCTGGCCGATGAATCGCTCACGATCATGACGCGGCAACGCCTCAAGATCGTGCGGCGCGGCCTGTTT
GAACAGCTCGACGCGGCGGCCGTGCTATGAGCGACCAGATTGAAGAGCTGATCCGGGAGATTGCGGCCAA
GCACGGCATCGCCGTCGGCCGCGACGACCCGGTGCTGATCCTGCATACCATCAACGCCCGGCTCATGGCC
GACAGTGCGGCCAAGCAAGAGGAAATCCTTGCCGCGTTCAAGGAAGAGCTGGAAGGGATCGCCCATCGTT
GGGGCGAGGACGCCAAGGCCAAAGCGGAGCGGATGCTGAACGCGGCCCTGGCGGCCAGCAAGGACGCAAT
GGCGAAGGTAATGAAGGACAGCGCCGCGCAGGCGGCCGAAGCGATCCGCAGGGAAATCGACGACGGCCTT
GGCCGCCAGCTCGCGGCCAAGGTCGCGGACGCGCGGCGCGTGGCGATGATGAACATGATCGCCGGCGGCA
TGGTGTTGTTCGCGGCCGCCCTGGTGGTGTGGGCCTCGTTATGAATCGCAGAGGCGCAGATGAAAAAGCC
CGGCGTTGCCGGGCTTTGTTTTTGCGTTAGCTGGGCTTGTTTGACAGGCCCAAGCTCTGACTGCGCCCGC
GCTCGCGCTCCTGGGCCTGTTTCTTCTCCTGCTCCTGCTTGCGCATCAGGGCCTGGTGCCGTCGGGCTGC
TTCACGCATCGAATCCCAGTCGCCGGCCAGCTCGGGATGCTCCGCGCACATCTTGCGCGTCGCCAGTTCC
TCGATCTTGGGCGCGTGAATGCCCATGCCTTCCTTGATTTCGCGCACCATGTCCAGCCGCGTGTGCAGGG
TCTGCAAGCGGGCTTGCTGTTGGGCCTGCTGCTGCTGCCAGGCGGCCTTTGTACGCGGCAGGGACAGCAA
GCCGGGGGCATTGGACTGTAGCTGCTGCAAACGCGCCTGCTGACGGTCTACGAGCTGTTCTAGGCGGTCC
TCGATGCGCTCCACCTGGTCATGCTTTGCCTGCACGTAGAGCGCAAGGGTCTGCTGGTAGGTCTGCTCGA
TGGGCGCGGATTCTAAGAGGGCCTGCTGTTCCGTCTCGGCCTCCTGGGCCGCCTGTAGCAAATCCTCGCC
GCTGTTGCCGCTGGACTGCTTTACTGCCGGGGACTGCTGTTGCCCTGCTCGCGCCGTCGTCGCAGTTCGG
CTTGCCCCCACTCGATTGACTGCTTCATTTCGAGCCGCAGCGATGCGATCTCGGATTGCGTCAACGGACG
GGGCAGCGCGGAGGTGTCCGGCTTCTCCTTGGGTGAGTCGGTCGATGCCATAGCCAAAGGTTTCCTTCCA
AAATGCGTCCATTGCTGGACCGTGTTTCTCATTGATGCCCGCAAGCATCTTCGGCTTGACCGCCAGGTCA
AGCGCGCCTTCATGGGCGGTCATGACGGACGCCGCCATGACCTTGCCGCCGTTGTTCTCGATGTAGCCGC
GTAATGAGGCAATGGTGCCGCCCATCGTCAGCGTGTCATCGACAACGATGTACTTCTGGCCGGGGATCAC
CTCCCCCTCGAAAGTCGGGTTGAACGCCAGGCGATGATCTGAACCGGCTCCGGTTCGGGCGACCTTCTCC
CGCTGCACAATGTCCGTTTCGACCTCAAGGCCAAGGCGGTCGGCCAGAACGACCGCCATCATGGCCGGAA
TCTTGTTGTTCCCCGCCGCCTCGACGGCGAGGACTGGAACGATGCGGGGCTTGTCGTCGCCGATCAGCGT
CTTGAGCTGGGCAACAGTGTCGTCCGAAATCAGGCGCTCGACCAAATTAAGCGCCGCTTCCGCGTCGCCC
TGCTTCGCAGCCTGGTATTCAGGCTCGTTGGTCAAAGAACCAAGGTCGCCGTTGCGAACCACCTTCGGGA
AGTCTCCCCACGGTGCGCGCTCGGCTCTGCTGTAGCTGCTCAAGACGCCTCCCTTTTTAGCCGCTAAAAC
TCTAACGAGTGCGCCCGCGACTCAACTTGACGCTTTCGGCACTTACCTGTGCCTTGCCACTTGCGTCATA
GGTGATGCTTTTCGCACTCCCGATTTCAGGTACTTTATCGAAATCTGACCGGGCGTGCATTACAAAGTTC
TTCCCCACCTGTTGGTAAATGCTGCCGCTATCTGCGTGGACGATGCTGCCGTCGTGGCGCTGCGACTTAT
CGGCCTTTTGGGCCATATAGATGTTGTAAATGCCAGGTTTCAGGGCCCCGGCTTTATCTACCTTCTGGTT
CGTCCATGCGCCTTGGTTCTCGGTCTGGACAATTCTTTGCCCATTCATGACCAGGAGGCGGTGTTTCATT
GGGTGACTCCTGACGGTTGCCTCTGGTGTTAAACGTGTCCTGGTCGCTTGCCGGCTAAAAAAAAGCCGAC
CTCGGCAGTTCGAGGCCGGCTTTCCCTAGAGCCGGGCGCGTCAAGGTTGTTCCATCTATTTTAGTGAACT
GCGTTCGATTTATCAGTTACTTTCCTCCCGCTTTGTGTTTCCTCCCACTCGTTTCCGCGTCTAGCCGACC
CCTCAACATAGCGGCCTCTTCTTGGGCTGCCTTTGCCTCTTGCCGCGCTTCGTCACGCTCGGCTTGCACC
GTCGTAAAGCGCTCGGCCTGCCTGGCCGCCTCTTGCGCCGCCAACTTCCTTTGCTCCTGGTGGGCCTCGG
CGTCGGCCTGCGCCTTCGCTTTCACCGCTGCCAACTCCGTGCGCAAACTCTCCGCTTCGCGCCTGGTGGC
GTCGCGCTCGCCGCGAAGCGCCTGCATTTCCTGGTTGGCCGCGTCCAGGGTCTTGCGGCTCTCTTCTTTG
AATGCGCGGGCGTCCTGGTGAGCGTAGTCCAGCTCGGCGCGCAGCTCCTGCGCTCGACGCTCCACCTCGT
CGGCCCGCTGCGTCGCCAGCGCGGCCCGCTGCTCGGCTCCTGCCAGGGCGGTGCGTGCTTCGGCCAGGGC
TTGCCGCTGGCGTGCGGCCAGCTCGGCCGCCTCGGCGGCCTGCTGCTCTAGCAATGTAACGCGCGCCTGG
GCTTCTTCCAGCTCGCGGGCCTGCGCCTCGAAGGCGTCGGCCAGCTCCCCGCGCACGGCTTCCAACTCGT
TGCGCTCACGATCCCAGCCGGCTTGCGCTGCCTGCAACGATTCATTGGCAAGGGCCTGGGCGGCTTGCCA
GAGGGCGGCCACGGCCTGGTTGCCGGCCTGCTGCACCGCGTCCGGCACCTGGACTGCCAGCGGGGCGGCC
TGCGCCGTGTGCTGGCGTCGCCATTCGCGCATGCCGGCGCTGGCGTCGTTCATGTTGACGCGGGCGGCCT
TACGCACTGCATCCACGGTCGGGAAGTTCTCCCGGTCGCCTTGCTCGAACAGCTCGTCCGCAGCCGCAAA
AATGCGGTCGCGCGTCTCTTTGTTCAGTTCCATGTTGGCTCCGGTAATTGGTAAGAATAATAATACTCTT
ACCTACCTTATCAGCGCAAGAGTTTAGCTGAACAGTTCTCGACTTAACGGCAGGTTTTTTAGCGGCTGAA
GGGCAGGCAAAAAAAGCCCCGCACGGTCGGCGGGGGCAAAGGGTCAGCGGGAAGGGGATTAGCGGGCGTC
GGGCTTCTTCATGCGTCGGGGCCGCGCTTCTTGGGATGGAGCACGACGAAGCGCGCACGCGCATCGTCCT
CGGCCCTATCGGCCCGCGTCGCGGTCAGGAACTTGTCGCGCGCTAGGTCCTCCCTGGTGGGCACCAGGGG
CATGAACTCGGCCTGCTCGATGTAGGTCCACTCCATGACCGCATCGCAGTCGAGGCCGCGTTCCTTCACC
GTCTCTTGCAGGTCGCGGTACGCCCGCTCGTTGAGCGGCTGGTAACGGGCCAATTGGTCGTAAATGGCTG
TCGGCCATGAGCGGCCTTTCCTGTTGAGCCAGCAGCCGACGACGAAGCCGGCAATGCAGGCCCCTGGCAC
AACCAGGCCGACGCCGGGGGCAGGGGATGGCAGCAGCTCGCCAACCAGGAACCCCGCCGCGATGATGCCG
ATGCCGGTCAACCAGCCCTTGAAACTATCCGGCCCCGAAACACCCCTGCGCATTGCCTGGATGCTGCGCC
GGATAGCTTGCAACATCAGGAGCCGTTTCTTTTGTTCGTCAGTCATGGTCCGCCCTCACCAGTTGTTCGT
ATCGGTGTCGGACGAACTGAAATCGCAAGAGCTGCCGGTATCGGTCCAGCCGCTGTCCGTGTCGCTGCTG
CCGAAGCACGGCGAGGGGTCCGCGAACGCCGCAGACGGCGTATCCGGCCGCAGCGCATCGCCCAGCATGG
CCCCGGTCAGCGAGCCGCCGGCCAGGTAGCCCAGCATGGTGCTGTTGGTCGCCCCGGCCACCAGGGCCGA
CGTGACGAAATCGCCGTCATTCCCTCTGGATTGTTCGCTGCTCGGCGGGGCAGTGCGCCGCGCCGGCGGC
GTCGTGGATGGCTCGGGTTGGCTGGCCTGCGACGGCCGGCGAAAGGTGCGCAGCAGCTCGTTATCGACCG
GCTGCGGCGTCGGGGCCGCCGCCTTGCGCTGCGGTCGGTGTTCCTTCTTCGGCTCGCGCAGCTTGAACAG
CATGATCGCGGAAACCAGCAGCAACGCCGCGCCTACGCCTCCCGCGATGTAGAACAGCATCGGATTCATT
CTTCGGTCCTCCTTGTAGCGGAACCGTTGTCTGTGCGGCGCGGGTGGCCCGCGCCGCTGTCTTTGGGGAT
CAGCCCTCGATGAGCGCGACCAGTTTCACGTCGGCAAGGTTCGCCTCGAACTCCTGGCCGTCGTCCTCGT
ACTTCAACCAGGCATAGCCTTCCGCCGGCGGCCGACGGTTGAGGATAAGGCGGGCAGGGCGCTCGTCGTG
CTCGACCTGGACGATGGCCTTTTTCAGCTTGTCCGGGTCCGGCTCCTTCGCGCCCTTTTCCTTGGCGTCC
TTACCGTCCTGGTCGCCGTCCTCGCCGTCCTGGCCGTCGCCGGCCTCCGCGTCACGCTCGGCATCAGTCT
GGCCGTTGAAGGCATCGACGGTGTTGGGATCGCGGCCCTTCTCGTCCAGGAACTCGCGCAGCAGCTTGAC
CGTGCCGCGCGTGATTTCCTGGGTGTCGTCGTCAAGCCACGCCTCGACTTCCTCCGGGCGCTTCTTGAAG
GCCGTCACCAGCTCGTTCACCACGGTCACGTCGCGCACGCGGCCGGTGTTGAACGCATCGGCGATCTTCT
CCGGCAGGTCCAGCAGCGTGACGTGCTGGGTGATGAACGCCGGCGACTTGCCGATTTCCTTGGCGATATC
GCCTTTCTTCTTGCCCTTCGCCAGCTCGCGGCCAATGAAGTCGGCAATTTCGCGCGGGGTCAGCTCGTTG
CGTTGCAGGTTCTCGATAACCTGGTCGGCTTCGTTGTAGTCGTTGTCGATGAACGCCGGGATGGACTTCT
TGCCGGCCCACTTCGAGCCACGGTAGCGGCGGGCGCCGTGATTGATGATATAGCGGCCCGGCTGCTCCTG
GTTCTCGCGCACCGAAATGGGTGACTTCACCCCGCGCTCTTTGATCGTGGCACCGATTTCCGCGATGCTC
TCCGGGGAAAAGCCGGGGTTGTCGGCCGTCCGCGGCTGATGCGGATCTTCGTCGATCAGGTCCAGGTCCA
GCTCGATAGGGCCGGAACCGCCCTGAGACGCCGCAGGAGCGTCCAGGAGGCTCGACAGGTCGCCGATGCT
ATCCAACCCCAGGCCGGACGGCTGCGCCGCGCCTGCGGCTTCCTGAGCGGCCGCAGCGGTGTTTTTCTTG
GTGGTCTTGGCTTGAGCCGCAGTCATTGGGAAATCTCCATCTTCGTGAACACGTAATCAGCCAGGGCGCG
AACCTCTTTCGATGCCTTGCGCGCGGCCGTTTTCTTGATCTTCCAGACCGGCACACCGGATGCGAGGGCA
TCGGCGATGCTGCTGCGCAGGCCAACGGTGGCCGGAATCATCATCTTGGGGTACGCGGCCAGCAGCTCGG
CTTGGTGGCGCGCGTGGCGCGGATTCCGCGCATCGACCTTGCTGGGCACCATGCCAAGGAATTGCAGCTT
GGCGTTCTTCTGGCGCACGTTCGCAATGGTCGTGACCATCTTCTTGATGCCCTGGATGCTGTACGCCTCA
AGCTCGATGGGGGACAGCACATAGTCGGCCGCGAAGAGGGCGGCCGCCAGGCCGACGCCAAGGGTCGGGG
CCGTGTCGATCAGGCACACGTCGAAGCCTTGGTTCGCCAGGGCCTTGATGTTCGCCCCGAACAGCTCGCG
GGCGTCGTCCAGCGACAGCCGTTCGGCGTTCGCCAGTACCGGGTTGGACTCGATGAGGGCGAGGCGCGCG
GCCTGGCCGTCGCCGGCTGCGGGTGCGGTTTCGGTCCAGCCGCCGGCAGGGACAGCGCCGAACAGCTTGC
TTGCATGCAGGCCGGTAGCAAAGTCCTTGAGCGTGTAGGACGCATTGCCCTGGGGGTCCAGGTCGATCAC
GGCAACCCGCAAGCCGCGCTCGAAAAAGTCGAAGGCAAGATGCACAAGGGTCGAAGTCTTGCCGACGCCG
CCTTTCTGGTTGGCCGTGACCAAAGTTTTCATCGTTTGGTTTCCTGTTTTTTCTTGGCGTCCGCTTCCCA
CTTCCGGACGATGTACGCCTGATGTTCCGGCAGAACCGCCGTTACCCGCGCGTACCCCTCGGGCAAGTTC
TTGTCCTCGAACGCGGCCCACACGCGATGCACCGCTTGCGACACTGCGCCCCTGGTCAGTCCCAGCGACG
TTGCGAACGTCGCCTGTGGCTTCCCATCGACTAAGACGCCCCGCGCTATCTCGATGGTCTGCTGCCCCAC
TTCCAGCCCCTGGATCGCCTCCTGGAACTGGCTTTCGGTAAGCCGTTTCTTCATGGATAACACCCATAAT
TTGCTCCGCGCCTTGGTTGAACATAGCGGTGACAGCCGCCAGCACATGAGAGAAGTTTAGCTAAACATTT
CTCGCACGTCAACACCTTTAGCCGCTAAAACTCGTCCTTGGCGTAACAAAACAAAAGCCCGGAAACCGGG
CTTTCGTCTCTTGCCGCTTATGGCTCTGCACCCGGCTCCATCACCAACAGGTCGCGCACGCGCTTCACTC
GGTTGCGGATCGACACTGCCAGCCCAACAAAGCCGGTTGCCGCCGCCGCCAGGATCGCGCCGATGATGCC
GGCCACACCGGCCATCGCCCACCAGGTCGCCGCCTTCCGGTTCCATTCCTGCTGGTACTGCTTCGCAATG
CTGGACCTCGGCTCACCATAGGCTGACCGCTCGATGGCGTATGCCGCTTCTCCCCTTGGCGTAAAACCCA
GCGCCGCAGGCGGCATTGCCATGCTGCCCGCCGCTTTCCCGACCACGACGCGCGCACCAGGCTTGCGGTC
CAGACCTTCGGCCACGGCGAGCTGCGCAAGGACATAATCAGCCGCCGACTTGGCTCCACGCGCCTCGATC
AGCTCTTGCACTCGCGCGAAATCCTTGGCCTCCACGGCCGCCATGAATCGCGCACGCGGCGAAGGCTCCG
CAGGGCCGGCGTCGTGATCGCCGCCGAGAATGCCCTTCACCAAGTTCGACGACACGAAAATCATGCTGAC
GGCTATCACCATCATGCAGACGGATCGCACGAACCCGCTGAATTCACCCCCGAACACGAGCACGGCACCC
GCGACCACTATGCCAAGAATGCCCAAGGTAAAAATTGCCGGCCCCGCCATGAAGTCCGTGAATGCCCCGA
CGGCCGAAGTGAAGGGCAGGCCGCCACCCAGGCCGCCGCCCTCACTGCCCGGCACCTGGTCGCTGAATGT
CGATGCCAGCACCTGCGGCACGTCAATGCTTCCGGGCGTCGCGCTCGGGCTGATCGCCCATCCCGTTACT
GCCCCGATCCCGGCAATGGCAAGGACTGCCAGCGCCGCGATGAGGAAGCGGGTGCCCCGCTTCTTCATCT
TCGCGCCTCGGGCCTCGAGGCCGCCTACCTGGGCGAAAACATCGGTGTTTGTGGCATTCATACGGACTCC
TGTTGGGCCAGCTCGCGCACGGGCTGGCGGGTCAGCTTGGCTTGAAGATCGCCACGCATTGCGGCGATCT
GCTTCTCGGCATCCTTGCGCTTCTGCACGCCTTCCTGCTGGATGCGAATAACGTCCTCGACGGTCTTGAT
GAGCGTCGTCTGAACCTGCTTGAGCGTGTCCACGTCGATCACCAGGCGTTGGTTCTCCTTCGCCGTCTCG
ACGGACGTGCGATGCAGCAGGGCCGCATTGCGCTTCATCAGGTCGTTGGTGGTGTCGTCGATGGCCGTGG
CCAGTTCGACGGCGTTCTTCTGCTCGTTGAGGCTCAAGGCCAGCATGAATTGCCGCTTCCACGCCGGCAC
GGTGATTTCGCGGATGGTGTGGAATTTATCGACCAGCATCTGGTTGTTGGCCTGGATCATGCGGATGGTC
GGCAGGCTCTGCATGGCCGAATGTTGCAAGGCGATCAGGTCGCCGATGCGCTTGTCCAGGTTGGCAACCA
TCGCATCGAGGTCGGCCAGCTCCTGCACGCGGCCCGGGTCGTTCCCGACATTGCCGCGCAGACCCTCGGC
CTGCTCGCGCAGCTCGGCAAGGCGGACCTTGCCGGCCGCGATGTGGACGCCAAGAAGGCGGTGTTCCTCG
CGCACGGCTGCGAACATTTCGTCGAGCGAGGCATTGCGCTGCGCGATGCCTTGCTGGGTGGTCTGCACTT
CGCTGACCAGGTGTTCGATCTGCTCGCGGGTCGTGTCGAAGCGCGCCATGAAGCCCGTCGAACGGACGCG
GAAGCGGTCGATCAGCGGGCCAATCAGGGGCAGGCGGGAACGGTTGTCGGACAAAGGGCCGACGTTCAGG
GAACGGGCCTTGGCGACAACCTGGGTCAGTTTCTCGCCTGCTTCGTCCAGGTCGCTGTTGCGCACCTGGT
CCAGCAGGCTATCGGCGTAGCGGGACGTGTGCTCGGCCACGTCGCGGCCGAACTCGGCAACGGTCTGCGG
ACTGCCGACCTCGATCCGCTGCGCGACCGCATGGACTTCCGGCACGTCGCTTTCCTGCAAGCCCAGCTCG
CGCAGGGTTGCCGGGGTCATGTCGAAGGCGACGATAGGGGCCTTGGCGTCGTGCGTCGTTTTCAGTGCGT
TCATAGGGTTCTCCCGCCGTGTTATTGGTTGATGCCTTCCAGGCTCTGCGAAAGGCTCCGCATGAGCGCC
TGGTGAGCTTTGGCCGCCTCGGCGACCATTGCCGGATTCATGTTCTTGGTGGTGATGAGCGCGAGGGTGT
GCTGACGCCAGACGGGCACCAGGACGGATGCCGTTTCAGAGAAGCGGTCCAGCATGTCCACGGCCTGCGC
CCGCGTGAGCTTCATCTGAGTGACGCTCATTTCATGGGACGCCATGAGGGTTGCCAGGTTGGCGAGCTTG
CGCGCGAAGCGTTCGCGCGGCTTGTCGAACTCGATCACGCCGGCCTTGGCCGCGCCGGCCTCGGGGTTCT
CGTCCAGGAACTCGCGCCCGGCTTGAATGTAGGCTCTGAGCCGGTCTACCTCGGCCTCATGCGTATTGAG
CATGTCATCCAAGGCGCGCAACGTGTCCCGCACGCGCTGCGCTACGCCCTCGGCTTCGTCCAGCAACTGG
TCGAGCGTCTTGCGGGCGACCTGATACCTCACCTGGCGTTCAACCTCACGGCCAAGCATCTTCTCGAACC
AGGTAGGCTTTTCCGCGATCTTGCGGGGGTCCGCGTCGGCCAGCTTCGCCACGATCTGGCTGATTTTGTC
GGCCAGCGCGGCAACTGCGCCGTGCTCCATCAGATTCGACAGCTCGTTGAGGGAATCCGCCCCGTCGATG
CCGGCCCCGTACTCGCCAATCGTCGCCGGCGACGCGAAGAGGGCGGGCAAAACCTCCCCCTTCAATCGCG
CCATGTTCACGCTTTGTTCTTCCATTCGATACACCCTCGCGGTGGGTTAATTGCTTTTCGATGGAAGAAG
TTTAGCTAAACTTTCTATCCCTCGTCAACACCTTTAGCCGCTAAAATTTGGGGACAGGTCATTTACAGAA
AGCCAGCTCACTCCTGGCGTTGCCCCTTGAGCGCCGCTAGGCGCGCAGCATCCTTCGCGCTGAGAAAGAA
CGTCATCAGCGGCCCGACCGTCTTGCTTGAACCGTCGGCAAAGCAAACATCCATCGAACAGCCTTGCGTG
TGGGGGTCCACGCCTTCGACCAGTTTCCAAGGGTCCATGCCCCAGCCCTCGGCCTCCGGATTGAACCAGT
ACGCCGATGCGTCGCCGTTTAGGTCGCTGTCGGCGTAGTCCTTGACCAGCACGGCCACCCGCCCGGTCGT
CGGGCACACGTAGCCCGGCTGCTTAGGTTCCTGTCTTGGCATTGCTCAAAGCTCCTTGAAGGGGCCGCTC
TACAGCCCCTTGGGCTTGTAGAGCGACACGAAATAGGTGAGTGCGGTCAGTACCGCGAAATGCACCAGGA
ACGTCCAGCCGGCATGAACGCCAAGGGTGTTCCAGTGGTACAGCATCCGCAGGAACTGAAAGAAAACGTC
GATAGAGATGATCCACTTCGCCACCGGCCACACCAGGACAGTAACGACCCATACAAAGCGGACCAGGGCC
TGGACACCCTTGGCAAAAGTGAACCGGGGCGGGGCCTTGCTCGGGGCCTCAACGCGCGGGGCAGGGGCCT
CGGCCTCCACTTCCACGCCTGGGAACTTGATAATCTTCGACATTGCTTGACCCTCCACGGCGATGCGTGT
TCAATTCGTCCAGCGCTCGCGCGCCTAGACCGTGATGTGACAGCATCGAGGTCAAGCGCCCCGGAGAAAT
CCGGGGCGTCATCCCTATGCCCCGTCCAACTCGGGAACCGGCTTTTCCCTGGTGCTCAACCTGGCCGGCT
CGACCCACTTGGTGACTTGCTGCCACTCGTTACCACTGCGAACGGCTACCCGAATCTGCACACGTTTAGC
CGCGATCTTCGTCACTATGCCAGCAACACAAACGGAATACCCGTACCCGCCGCGCGGGGTGTGCTGCCAG
TTCACCCTATCTCCTACTTGCATCATCATCCCCTGGCGTCAGTGACCGGCCCGGAATTTCGCCAAGTCGA
TTTCGTTGAAGGTCCAGCGCTGTTTCGCCCGTTCCTCCAACCTCGACGACTCCCGCATGACCTCGATGCG
CAGGCGCTCGACCTGGTGCATCAGCTCATCAGCGCGCCGCTGCTTCTCGGCAATAGCATTCCGCTGCGCG
ACCAGCTCCTGGTCTACGTTCGGCAGCTCGTCGATCCACGGCATGAACTTATCGGTCATCGGATTGGCCT
CCGGTAATTGACCTGGGAATCTACCCGGCCTCAAAACAAGAATAGGGCATAATGCCCTAACTTGTCAAGC
AATTTTAGCTAAACAATTGAGGGGATTCAGCGAGGCGTCATGCTTGAAAACACCTTTCCCCTGGCGTGCA
ATCAGCTTGTCCCGGCGGCAGCGCACTGCCGCAGCGCGGCCAGCAAGGTGCCTTGCTCGATCCGCTGTCG
TTCCTCCGGCGTAATGCAATCGCCGCAGATACCGCCCAGCTCTTCGCGCAGGGCGTCCGCCCCGATCAGG
CTGCGGCTAAGGGTCGAAATGGACTTACCGCAGCGGCGGCAATTGGTGGTGACAATCTCGATCTTGCGGT
TGGGCATGGCCCTATCTCCTTGAGAGAGGCCCGACCGTAGCCGGGCCTCGTTCCGTTACCAGCCTGCGCG
AGCCTTCGCGCGTTCGACTTCCTGGGTGGACCAGTGGCCCTTTGCTTCACCCTCCAGGGTGCAACCTTGC
AGGTACGCCTTGTGCCGCAGCTCTTCGGCCTGGCGGGTAAGCTCTGCCGCCTGCTCCATCAGCGCCGCGA
TCTGGTCACGACGGGCCAGAAAATCCGTGGCGGCCGCGCCGGGCAGCTCATCGAGCCAAGACATGATCTT
GCTTTTCATCGGGGTTGATCCTCCGGTTGCTGACCTGGGCGAAGTGCCCGGCCTTGGATTGCTATATTAG
GGCATTATGCCCTAGATAGTCAAGGAAATTTAGCTAAACAATTTGCGGCGGGCGCACGAAAAAACCCGGC
TTGCGGGCCGGGCTGCTGGCAGCATATCGCAACGATCAGGGTTGGCGGTTTTAGCCGCTAAAGTCCTCTC
CCTTGGCGTAAAGTCCTGCGGGCGTCAGCCCTGGCCTTTCCAGATCGCCCCAATCCCCGCTAGATCGCAA
AGGATCGCCCAGGCGGCATAGGGGATCGGCGAATCCTCGCCAACCCAACGCCGCACCGTGCGGTCGCCCT
TGGCACCCAAGCCCAAGATGCGCGCAGCCTGTCCGCCGGTGAGGCCGGCCAAGTGCAAGACTTCCCGGAT
TTCTGCGCCGGTCGGCTGCACCCAGCGTTCCGCCGGGCGCAGGCACTCAAGCCGGATATTCACGTCGCTC
ATGCTGCTTTTCTCCTAATCGTTATCAAATGGCGGCCCGCAATTGGTCGTAGCCGTAGCACGACTCGATG
CAACGCGGGTCATATTCACAAACCTTTCTACCGTTGCGATTGATGCGATAGCGCGGCGGCTTGTCGTCGT
GCGCCCACACCTGTCGCGTTTCGGGACTGATCTTCGTAATGATGACGTGCTTCCCGATTTCCTTGGCAAA
AACCGGGTGATGCACGCTCACAATCTCGCACCGCAGGCCAGGAAAGAACGTCGCCGGCCACGCCGGCGCG
TCTTCGTCCTTGGCCGGCTCCGGCTCCGGCTTGGCCGGTGTAACCGGCTCCCTGCGCTGCCCGGCCGGCT
CCTGAGCTTTCGCACGCGCGGCCGCGAGCTTCGCCTTGGCGCTGGCCGCCCATTTGCGGGCGATGAATGC
CTGGTGCGCCGGCAGCACGGCATCAACCCAGGCGAAGCCCGGCGGCAGTTCGTCCGGCTTCCGCCAGTCC
TCGACCACGGCCCGCACGCGGCGCGGCGGTGGCGTGATACCCGCGAGCCACGCCGGCAGTGGCTCGTCGG
CAAGGCGGTCCTGGTCGCGGGCGTCCAGATACCGGCGATGCGAGCGCAACAGGGCGCGCAAAACCCCGTC
CGCTACCTGGTCCACCGTCATGCCGCCGCGCGCATGGTCGTAATGGGACCGATAGCCCGTTTCGGAAATA
AAAGGGGTCTGACGCTCAGTGGAACGAAAACTCACGTTAAGGGATTTTGGTCATGAGATTATCAAAAAGG
ATCTTCACCTAGATCCTTTTAAATTAAAAATGAAGTTTTAAATCAATCTAAAGTATATATGAGTAAACTT
GGTCTGACAGTTACCAATGCTTAATCAGTGAGGCACCTATCTCAGCGATCTGTCTATTTCGTTCATCCAT
AGTTGCCTGACTCCCCGTCGTGTAGATAACTACGATACGGGAGGGCTTACCATCTGGCCCCAGTGCTGCA
ATGATACCGCGAGATCCACGCTCACCGGCTCCAGATTTATCAGCAATAAACCAGCCAGCCGGAAGGGCCG
AGCGCAGAAGTGGTCCTGCAACTTTATCCGCCTCCATCCAGTCTATTAATCCACCTGGCGGCGTTGTGAC
AATTTACCGAACAACTCCGCGGCCGGGAAGCCGATCTCGGCTTGAACGAATTGTTAGGTGGCGGTACTTG
GGTCGATATCAAAGTGCATCACTTCTTCCCGTATGCCCAACTTTGTATAGAGAGCCACTGCGGGATCGTC
ACCGTAATCTGCTTGCACGTAGATCACATAAGCACCAAGCGCGTTGGCCTCATGCTTGAGGAGATTGATG
AGCGCGGTGGCAATGCCCTGCCTCCGGTGCTCTCCGGAGACTGCGAGATCATAGATATAGATCTCACTAC
GCGGCTGCTCAAACTTGGGCAGAACGTAAGCCGCGAGAGCGCCAACAACCGCTTCTTGGTCGAAGGCAGC
AAGCGCGATGAATGTCTTACTACGGAGCAAGTTCCCGAGGTAATCGGAGTCCGGCTGATGTTGGGAGTAG
GTGGCTACGTCTCCGAACTCACGACCGAAAAGATCAAGAGCAGCCCGCATGGATTTGACTTGGTCAGGGC
CGAGCCTACATGTGCGAATGATGCCCATACTTGAGCCACCTAACTTTGTTTTAGGGCGACTGCCCTGCTG
CGTAACATCGTTGCTGCTGCGTAACATCGTTGCTGCTCCATAACATCAAACATCGACCCACGGCGTAACG
CGCTTGCTGCTTGGATGCCCGAGGCATAGACTGTACAAAAAAACAGTCATAACAAGCCATGAAAACCGCC
ACTGCGCCGTTACCACCGCTGCGTTCGGTCAAGGTTCTGGACCAGTTGCGTGAGCGCATACGCTACTTGC
ATTACAGTTTACGAACCGAACAGGCTTATGTCAACTGGGTTCGTGCCTTCATCCGTTTCCACGGTGTGCG
TCCATGGGCAAATATTATACGCAAGGCGACAAGGTGCTGATGCCGCTGGCGATTCAGGTTCATCATGCCG
TTTGTGATGGCTTCCATGTCGGCAGGAATTCGAATTCATACCCACCGGCTCCAACTGCGCGGCCTGCGGC
CTTGCCCCATCAATTTTTTTAATTTTCTCTGGGGAAAAGCCTCCGGCCTGCGGCCTGCGCGCTTCGCTTG
CCGGTTGGACACCAAGTGGAAGGCGGGTCAAGGCTCGCGCAGCGACCGCGCAGCGGCTTGGCCTTGACGC
GCCTGGAACGACCCAAGCCTATGCGAGTGGGGGCAGTCGAAGGGCGAAGCCCGCCCGCCTGCCCCCCGAG
CCTCACGG
Features (pLannotate 1.2.2; 52 found; start..end, strand, type, name):
    395..1057    +  CDS            pBBR1 Rep: replication protein for the broad-host-range plasmid pBBR1 from Bordetella bronchiseptica
   1118..1187    +  CDS            TcR (fragment): tetracycline efflux protein; tet; confers resistance to tetracycline
   1483..1569    -  CDS            MRM1 (fragment): MRM1_YEAST - Also known as PET56 From Saccharomyces cerevisiae (strain ATCC 204508 / S288c) (Baker's yeast).
   1619..1807    +  promoter       HIS3 promoter: S. cerevisiae HIS3
   1808..2470    +  CDS            HIS3: imidazoleglycerol-phosphate dehydratase, required for histidine biosynthesis; S. cerevisiae HIS3; yeast auxotrophic marker
   2654..2819    +  promoter       araBAD promoter: araBAD; promoter of the L-arabinose operon of E. coli; the araC regulatory gene is transcribed in the opposite direction (Guzman et al., 1995)
   2846..2868    +  RBS            RBS: efficient ribosome binding site from bacteriophage T7 gene 10 (Olins and Rangwala, 1989)
   2888..3562    +  CDS            mRFP1: mRFP1 is a basic (constitutively fluorescent) red fluorescent protein published in 2002, derived from Discosoma sp.. It is reported to be a somewhat slowly-maturing monomer with low acid sensitivity.
   3610..3681    +  terminator     rrnB T1 terminator: transcription terminator T1 from the E. coli rrnB gene
   3697..3724    +  terminator     T7Te terminator: phage T7 early transcription terminator
   3849..4357    +  misc_feature   CEN/ARS: S. cerevisiae CEN6 centromere fused to an autonomously replicating sequence
   4500..4609    +  oriT           oriT: incP origin of transfer
   4642..5013    +  CDS            traJ: oriT-recognizing protein; traJ
   5735..6304    +  CDS            NrsR: nourseothricin acetyltransferase; Streptomyces noursei nat1; confers resistance to nourseothricin
   7710..7829    -  CDS            tetR (fragment): TETR1_ECOLX - Experimental evidence at protein level: Swiss-Prot protein existence level 1. TetR is the repressor of the tetracycline resistance element; its N-terminal region forms a helix-turn-helix structure and binds DNA. Binding of tetracycline to TetR reduces the repressor affinity for the tetracycline resistance gene (tetA) promoter operator sites. From Escherichia coli.
   7849..8997    -  CDS            trfA: trans-acting replication protein that binds to and activates oriV
   9778..9864    +  CDS            trfB (fragment): KORA1_ECOLX - Also known as korA. Protein predicted: Swiss-Prot protein existence level 4. In conjunction with KorB, inhibits the transcription of kilA, trfA and korAB operons. In conjunction with KorC is responsible for the negative control of kilC and kilE operons. From Escherichia coli.
  11969..14404   +  CDS            trbE: TRBE_RHIRD - Protein inferred from homology: Swiss-Prot protein existence level 3. From Rhizobium radiobacter (Agrobacterium tumefaciens) (Agrobacterium radiobacter).
  24859..25515   -  CDS            parA: PARA4_ECOLX - Protein inferred from homology: Swiss-Prot protein existence level 3. Involved in plasmid partition. From Escherichia coli.
  25479..26321   -  CDS            parB: PARB4_ECOLX - Protein predicted: Swiss-Prot protein existence level 4. Involved in plasmid partition. From Escherichia coli.
  26450..26698   +  CDS            parD: PARD_ECOLX - Experimental evidence at protein level: Swiss-Prot protein existence level 1. Antitoxin component of a type II toxin-antitoxin (TA) system involved in plasmid partition. Inhibits the anti-DNA gyrase activity of toxin ParE; reverses and restores gyrase catalytic activity in vitro. The parDE operon alone is capable of stabilizing an RK2-derived minireplicon under defined growth conditions in several different Gram- negative bacteria. It does so by the post-segregational killing (PSK) of plasmid-free cells, also referred to as a plasmid addiction system. Binds its own promoter, autor
  26698..27006   +  CDS            parE: PARE_ECOLX - Experimental evidence at protein level: Swiss-Prot protein existence level 1. Toxin component of a type II toxin-antitoxin (TA) system involved in plasmid partition. Acts by inhibiting DNA gyrase, converting supercoiled plasmid DNA into a singly cleaved linear form in an ATP-dependent fashion. To do so it probably interacts with one of the gyrase subunits. Gyrase inhibition is prevented by antitoxin ParD, and is reversed in vitro by incubation with ParD. In cells that have lost the plasmid filamentation and growth inhibition occur; this is suppressed when ParD is supplied in trans
  28536..29105   +  CDS            sta: STA_STRLA - Experimental evidence at protein level: Swiss-Prot protein existence level 1. Involved in resistance to streptothricin, a broad-spectrum antibiotic produced by streptomycetes. Detoxifies streptothricin via acetylation of the beta amino group of the first beta-lysyl moiety of streptothricin. From Streptomyces lavendulae.
  30145..33327   -  CDS            traC: TRAC4_ECOLX - Experimental evidence at protein level: Swiss-Prot protein existence level 1. Required for autonomous replication in E.coli. Transferred into the recipient cell during bacterial conjugation. Catalyzes the synthesis of short oligoribonucleotide primers with CpA or pCpA at their 5'-termini on a single-stranded template DNA. From Escherichia coli.
  33337..33597   -  CDS            traD: TRAD4_ECOLX - Protein predicted: Swiss-Prot protein existence level 4. From Escherichia coli.
  35834..36364   -  CDS            traF: TRAF4_ECOLX - Protein inferred from homology: Swiss-Prot protein existence level 3. Required for donor-specific phage sensitivity. May be involved in pilus assembly. From Escherichia coli.
  36364..38268   -  CDS            traG: TRAG4_ECOLX - Experimental evidence at protein level: Swiss-Prot protein existence level 1. Required for conjugative transfer of plasmid RP4. Binds tightly and specifically to the relaxase TraI. Can also bind to DNA without sequence specificity. May form a pore-like structure that could serve as a channel for DNA transfer. From Escherichia coli.
  38268..40460   -  CDS            traI: TRAI6_ECOLX - Experimental evidence at protein level: Swiss-Prot protein existence level 1. The initiation process of transfer DNA synthesis requires the interaction of at least three plasmid-specific components (TraH, I, and J) at the transfer origin resulting in the assembly of a specialised nucleoprotein complex - the relaxosome. Site- and strand-specific cleavage at the transfer origin is dependent on TraI and TraJ. From Escherichia coli.
  40498..40869   -  CDS            traJ: oriT-recognizing protein; traJ
  40902..41011   -  oriT           oriT: incP origin of transfer
  41237..41638   +  CDS            traK: TRAK4_ECOLX - Experimental evidence at protein level: Swiss-Prot protein existence level 1. From Escherichia coli.
  41641..42363   +  CDS            traL: TRAL4_ECOLX - Experimental evidence at protein level: Swiss-Prot protein existence level 1. From Escherichia coli.
  42363..42797   +  CDS            traM: TRAM4_ECOLX - Experimental evidence at protein level: Swiss-Prot protein existence level 1. From Escherichia coli.
  42856..44199   -  CDS            traN: TRAN4_ECOLX - Protein predicted: Swiss-Prot protein existence level 4. From Escherichia coli.
  46959..48032   -  CDS            korB: KORB2_ECOLX - Experimental evidence at protein level: Swiss-Prot protein existence level 1. In conjunction with KorA, inhibits the transcription of the kilA, trfA and korAB operons. Is also involved in the negative control of the kilB operon. From Escherichia coli.
  48808..49110   -  CDS            trfB: KORA2_ECOLX - Also known as korA. Experimental evidence at protein level: Swiss-Prot protein existence level 1. In conjunction with KorB, inhibits the transcription of kilA, trfA and korAB operons. In conjunction with KorC is responsible for the negative control of kilC and kilE operons. From Escherichia coli.
  49287..50237   -  CDS            klaC: KLAC_ECOLX - Also known as telB. Protein predicted: Swiss-Prot protein existence level 4. Belongs to the kla operon, which is associated with cryptic tellurite resistance, and IncW plasmid fertility inhibition. From Escherichia coli.
  50237..51370   -  CDS            klaB: KLAB_ECOLX - Also known as telA. Protein inferred from homology: Swiss-Prot protein existence level 3. Belongs to the kla operon, which is associated with cryptic tellurite resistance, and IncW plasmid fertility inhibition. From Escherichia coli.
  51391..52161   -  CDS            klaA: KLAA_ECOLX - Also known as kilA. Protein predicted: Swiss-Prot protein existence level 4. Belongs to the kla operon, which is associated with cryptic tellurite resistance, and IncW plasmid fertility inhibition. From Escherichia coli.
  52287..52598   -  CDS            kleF: KLEF2_ECOLX - Also known as kcrB4. Protein predicted: Swiss-Prot protein existence level 4. From Escherichia coli.
  52629..52949   -  CDS            kleE: KLEE2_ECOLX - Also known as kcrB3. Protein predicted: Swiss-Prot protein existence level 4. From Escherichia coli.
  53064..53258   -  CDS            kleD: KLED2_ECOLX - Also known as kcrB2. Protein predicted: Swiss-Prot protein existence level 4. From Escherichia coli.
  53298..53525   -  CDS            kleC: KLEC2_ECOLX - Also known as kcrB1. Protein predicted: Swiss-Prot protein existence level 4. From Escherichia coli.
  53681..53893   -  CDS            kleB: KLEB2_ECOLX - Also known as kcrA2. Protein predicted: Swiss-Prot protein existence level 4. From Escherichia coli.
  53945..54175   -  CDS            kleA: KLEA2_ECOLX - Also known as kcrA1. Protein predicted: Swiss-Prot protein existence level 4. From Escherichia coli.
  54404..54658   -  CDS            korC: KORC2_ECOLX - Protein predicted: Swiss-Prot protein existence level 4. Acts with KorA as corepressor in the control of the kilC and kilE operons. From Escherichia coli.
  54684..55385   -  CDS            klcB (fragment): KLCB2_ECOLX - Experimental evidence at transcript level: Swiss-Prot protein existence level 2. From Escherichia coli.
  55508..55756   -  CDS            bla(M) (fragment): β-lactamase lacking the signal sequence; bla(M); allows cytosolic expression of β-lactamase
  55830..56363   -  CDS            GmR: gentamycin acetyltransferase; aacC1; confers resistance to gentamycin
  56552..56580   -  promoter       Pc promoter: intI1 (promoter lies within the coding sequence); class 1 integron promoter
  56618..56711   +  CDS            CmR (fragment): chloramphenicol acetyltransferase; cat; confers resistance to chloramphenicol
  56723..394     +  rep_origin     pBBR1 oriV (fragment) (across the origin): replication origin of the broad-host-range plasmid pBBR1 from Bordetella bronchiseptica; requires the pBBR1 Rep protein for replication
