[The description below was written by a language model from this plasmid's Addgene catalogue record and pLannotate feature annotations shown in this document.]
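Description:
pSC5GGv2 is a large (about 57 kb), low-copy, self-transmissible conjugative plasmid built as an empty Golden Gate cloning backbone. It derives from pTA-Mob 2.0 by a deletion recorded as ΔIstA-TraB and the addition of an mRFP cassette. It is listed for bacterial, yeast and diatom expression and for synthetic biology. In bacteria it is selected with gentamicin, consistent with the annotated GmR (aacC1) gene driven by the class 1 integron Pc promoter. Replication functions annotated include the broad-host-range pBBR1 oriV with its Rep protein, together with the RK2/RP4-type trfA gene. Short fragments of tetracycline, chloramphenicol and β-lactamase genes are also detected; these appear to be non-functional remnants.

Much of the plasmid is IncP machinery. It carries tra genes (traC, D, F, G, I, J, K, L, M, N) and trbE for relaxosome formation and mating-pair transfer, and two copies of an oriT–traJ segment. The kor, kla and kle regulatory and accessory loci are present, as are the parABDE partition and toxin–antitoxin stability functions. For maintenance in yeast recipients it carries CEN/ARS and the HIS3 auxotrophic marker with its own promoter. Two nourseothricin/streptothricin acetyltransferase genes are annotated, matching the recorded nourseothricin selection.

The cloning site is described as BsaI "Site 2". The feature table does not mark the BsaI sites, but an araBAD promoter–RBS–mRFP1–terminator cassette lies between HIS3 and CEN/ARS. This cassette plausibly serves as a red dropout marker, replaced when an insert is assembled. The associated publication concerns improved conjugative plasmids for bacterial delivery of DNA to diverse fungi, so the plasmid can carry user cargo for such transfer.
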