Addgene plasmid #188604: pSC5GGv2
Purpose: (Empty Backbone) pSC5 Golden-Gate Cloning Plasmid (BsaI - Site 2)
Depositing lab: Bogumil Karas. Publication: Superior Conjugative Plasmids Delivered by Bacteria to Diverse Fungi. Cochrane RR, Shrestha A, Severo de Almeida MM, Agyare-Tabbi M, Brumwell SL, Hamadache S, Meaney JS, Nucifora DP, Say HH, Sharma J, Soltysiak MPM, Tong C, Van Belois K, Walker EJL, Lachance MA, Gloor GB, Edgell DR, Shapiro RS, Karas BJ. Biodes Res. 2022 Aug 19;2022:9802168. doi: 10.34133/2022/9802168. eCollection 2022. PubMed 37850145.
Backbone
  Vector backbone: pTA-Mob 2.0
  Backbone size (bp): 57000
  Modifications to backbone: Deletion: pTA-Mob 2.0 ΔIstA-TraB +mRFP Plasmid Size: 56969 bp
  Vector type: Bacterial Expression, Yeast Expression, Synthetic Biology ; Diatom Expression
  Selectable markers: HIS3 ; Nourseothricin
Growth in bacteria
  Bacterial resistance: Gentamicin, 10 μg/mL
  Growth temperature: 37°C
  Growth strain: EPI300 (Epicentre)
  Copy number: Low Copy
Terms and licenses: Academic/Nonprofit Terms; Industry Terms: Not Available to Industry
How to cite: pSC5GGv2 was a gift from Bogumil Karas (Addgene plasmid # 188604 ; http://n2t.net/addgene:188604 ; RRID:Addgene_188604)
